>Addgene plasmid #66112 | pAD/CMV/V5-DEST-Rac1-2G | depositor full sequence | sequence record 112533 | pAD/CMV/V5-DEST-Rac1-2G sequence 37257 bps
CATCATCAATAATATACCTTATTTTGGATTGAAGCCAATATGATAATGAGGGGGTGGAGTTTGTGACGTG
GCGCGGGGCGTGGGAACGGGGCGGGTGACGTAGTAGTGTGGCGGAAGTGTGATGTTGCAAGTGTGGCGGA
ACACATGTAAGCGACGGATGTGGCAAAAGTGACGTTTTTGGTGTGCGCCGGTGTACACAGGAAGTGACAA
TTTTCGCGCGGTTTTAGGCGGATGTTGTAGTAAATTTGGGCGTAACCGAGTAAGATTTGGCCATTTTCGC
GGGAAAACTGAATAAGAGGAAGTGAAATCTGAATAATTTTGTGTTACTCATAGCGCGTAATATTTGTCTA
GGGCCGCGGGGACTTTGACCGTTTACGTGGAGACTCGCCCAGGTGTTTTTCTCAGGTGTTTTCCGCGTTC
CGGGTCAAAGTTGGCGTTTTATTATTATAGTCAGTCGAAGCTTGGATCCGGTACCTCTAGAATTCTCGAG
CGGCCGCTAGCGACATCGGATCTCCCGATCCCCTATGGTCGACTCTCAGTACAATCTGCTCTGATGCCGC
ATAGTTAAGCCAGTATCTGCTCCCTGCTTGTGTGTTGGAGGTCGCTGAGTAGTGCGCGAGCAAAATTTAA
GCTACAACAAGGCAAGGCTTGACCGACAATTGCATGAAGAATCTGCTTAGGGTTAGGCGTTTTGCGCTGC
TTCGCGATGTACGGGCCAGATATACGCGTTGACATTGATTATTGACTAGTTATTAATAGTAATCAATTAC
GGGGTCATTAGTTCATAGCCCATATATGGAGTTCCGCGTTACATAACTTACGGTAAATGGCCCGCCTGGC
TGACCGCCCAACGACCCCCGCCCATTGACGTCAATAATGACGTATGTTCCCATAGTAACGCCAATAGGGA
CTTTCCATTGACGTCAATGGGTGGACTATTTACGGTAAACTGCCCACTTGGCAGTACATCAAGTGTATCA
TATGCCAAGTACGCCCCCTATTGACGTCAATGACGGTAAATGGCCCGCCTGGCATTATGCCCAGTACATG
ACCTTATGGGACTTTCCTACTTGGCAGTACATCTACGTATTAGTCATCGCTATTACCATGGTGATGCGGT
TTTGGCAGTACATCAATGGGCGTGGATAGCGGTTTGACTCACGGGGATTTCCAAGTCTCCACCCCATTGA
CGTCAATGGGAGTTTGTTTTGGCACCAAAATCAACGGGACTTTCCAAAATGTCGTAACAACTCCGCCCCA
TTGACGCAAATGGGCGGTAGGCGTGTACGGTGGGAGGTCTATATAAGCAGAGCTCTCTGGCTAACTAGAG
AACCCACTGCTTACTGGCTTATCGAAATTAATACGACTCACTATAGGGAGACCCAAGCTGGCTAGTTAAG
CTATCAACAAGTTTGTACAAAAAAGCAGGCTTTAAAGGAACCAATTCAGTCGACTGGATCCATTACATNT
TATTTACAATCAAAGGAGATATACCATGGCACACCATCACCACCATCACGGGAGCGGGGAGCAGAAACTA
ATATCAGAGGAGGATCTTGGCTCAGGATCCTCCACCGACGGCATGGACGAGCTGTACAAGGGTGCTAGCG
GAGGAATGGTGAGCAAGGGCGAGGAGACCACAATGGGCGTAATCAAGCCCGACATGAAGATCAAGCTGAA
GATGGAGGGCAACGTGAATGGCCACGCCTTCGTGATCGAGGGCGAGGGCGAGGGCAAGCCCTACGACGGC
ACCAACACCATCAACCTGGAGGTGAAGGAGGGAGCCCCCCTGCCCTTCTCCTACGACATTCTGACCACCG
CGTTCGCCTACGGCAACAGGGCCTTCACCAAGTACCCCGACGACATCCCCAACTACTTCAAGCAGTCCTT
CCCCGAGGGCTACTCTTGGGAGCGCACCATGACCTTCGAGGACAAGGGCATCGTGAAGGTGAAGTCCGAC
ATCTCCATGGAGGAGGACTCCTTCATCTACGAGATACACCTCAAGGGCGAGAACTTCCCCCCCAACGGCC
CCGTGATGCAGAAGAAGACCACCGGCTGGGACGCCTCCACCGAGAGGATGTACGTGCGCGACGGCGTGCT
GAAGGGCGACGTCAAGCACAAGCTGCTGCTGGAGGGCGGCGGCCACCACCGCGTTGACTTCAAGACCATC
TACAGGGCCAAGAAGGCGGTGAAGCTGCCCGACTATCACTTTGTGGACCACCGCATCGAGATCCTGAACC
ACGACAAGGACTACAACAAGGTGACCGTTTACGAGAGCGCCGTGGCCCGCAACTCCGGAAAAGAGAAAGA
GCGGCCAGAGATTTCTCTCCCTTCAGATTTTGAACACACAATTCATGTCGGTTTTGATGCTGTCACAGGG
GAGTTTACGGGAATGCCAGAGCAGTGGGCCCGCTTGCTTCAGACATCAAATATCACTAAGTCGGAGCAGA
AGAAAAACCCGCAGGCTGTTCTGGATGTGTTGGAGTTTTACAACTCGAAGAAGACATCCAACAGCCAGAA
ATACATGAGCTTTACAGATAAGTCAGCTCCCGGGACTTCTGGTTCTGGTAAACCTGGTTCTGGTGAAGGT
TCTACTAAAGGGACTTCTGGTTCTGGTAAACCTGGTTCTGGTGAAGGTTCTACTAAAGGGACTTCTGGTT
CTGGTAAACCTGGTTCTGGTGAAGGTTCTACTAAAGGGACTTCTGGTTCTGGTAAACCTGGTTCTGGTGA
AGGTTCTACTAAAGGGGCGGCCGCCATGATCACTCTCGGCATGGACGAGCTGTACAAGGGTGGCAGCGGT
GGCATGGTGAGCAAGGGCGAGGAGCTGTTCACCGGGGTGGTGCCCATCCTGGTCGAGCTGGACGGCGACG
TAAACGGCCACAAGTTCAGCGTGTCCGGCGAGGGCGAGGGCGATGCCACCTACGGCAAGCTGACCCTGAA
GCTGATCTGCACCACCGGCAAGCTGCCCGTGCCCTGGCCCACCCTCGTGACCACCCTGGGCTACGGCCTG
ATGTGCTTCGCCCGCTACCCCGACCACATGAAGCAGCACGACTTCTTCAAGTCCGCCATGCCCGAAGGCT
ACGTCCAGGAGCGCACCATCTTCTTCAAGGACGACGGCAACTACAAGACCCGCGCCGAGGTGAAGTTCGA
GGGCGACACCCTGGTGAACCGCATCGAGCTGAAGGGCATCGACTTCAAGGAGGACGGCAACATCCTGGGG
CACAAGCTGGAGTACAACTACAACAGCCACAACGTCTATATCACCGCCGACAAGCAGAAGAACGGCATCA
AGGCCAACTTCAAGATCCGCCACAACATCGAGGACGGCGGCGTGCAGCTCGCCGACCACTACCAGCAGAA
CACCCCCATCGGCGACGGCCCCGTGCTGCTGCCCGACAACCACTACCTGAGCTACCAGTCCGCCCTGAGC
AAAGACCCCAACGAGAAGCGCGATCACATGGTCCTGCTGGAGTTCGTGACCGCCGCCGGGGGTACC
[531 nt withheld, positions 3497-4027]
TGCCCGCCTCCCGTGAAGAAGAGGAAGAGAAAATGCCTGCTGTTGTGACTCGAGCACCACCATCACCATC
ACCATCACTAAGTGATTAACCTCAGGTGCAGGCTGCCTATCAGAAGGTGGTGGCTGGTGTGGCCAATGCC
CTGGCTCACAAATACCACTGAGATCGAGCGGCCGCACTCGAGATATCTAGACCCAGCTTTCTTGTACAAA
GTGGTTGATCTAGAGGGCCCGCGGTTCGAAGGTAAGCCTATCCCTAACCCTCTCCTCGGTCTCGATTCTA
CGCGTACCGGTTAGTAATGAGTTTAAACGGGGGAGGCTAACTGAAACACGGAAGGAGACAATACCGGAAG
GAACCCGCGCTATGACGGCAATAAAAAGACAGAATAAAACGCACGGGTGTTGGGTCGTTTGTTCATAAAC
GCGGGGTTCGGTCCCAGGGCTGGCACTCTGTCGATACCCCACCGAGACCCCATTGGGGCCAATACGCCCG
CGTTTCTTCCTTTTCCCCACCCCACCCCCCAAGTTCGGGTGAAGGCCCAGGGCTCGCAGCCAACGTCGGG
GCGGCAGGCCCTGCCATAGCAGATCCGATTCGACAGATCACTGAAATGTGTGGGCGTGGCTTAAGGGTGG
GAAAGAATATATAAGGTGGGGGTCTTATGTAGTTTTGTATCTGTTTTGCAGCAGCCGCCGCCGCCATGAG
CACCAACTCGTTTGATGGAAGCATTGTGAGCTCATATTTGACAACGCGCATGCCCCCATGGGCCGGGGTG
CGTCAGAATGTGATGGGCTCCAGCATTGATGGTCGCCCCGTCCTGCCCGCAAACTCTACTACCTTGACCT
ACGAGACCGTGTCTGGAACGCCGTTGGAGACTGCAGCCTCCGCCGCCGCTTCAGCCGCTGCAGCCACCGC
CCGCGGGATTGTGACTGACTTTGCTTTCCTGAGCCCGCTTGCAAGCAGTGCAGCTTCCCGTTCATCCGCC
CGCGATGACAAGTTGACGGCTCTTTTGGCACAATTGGATTCTTTGACCCGGGAACTTAATGTCGTTTCTC
AGCAGCTGTTGGATCTGCGCCAGCAGGTTTCTGCCCTGAAGGCTTCCTCCCCTCCCAATGCGGTTTAAAA
CATAAATAAAAAACCAGACTCTGTTTGGATTTGGATCAAGCAAGTGTCTTGCTGTCTTTATTTAGGGGTT
TTGCGCGCGCGGTAGGCCCGGGACCAGCGGTCTCGGTCGTTGAGGGTCCTGTGTATTTTTTCCAGGACGT
GGTAAAGGTGACTCTGGATGTTCAGATACATGGGCATAAGCCCGTCTCTGGGGTGGAGGTAGCACCACTG
CAGAGCTTCATGCTGCGGGGTGGTGTTGTAGATGATCCAGTCGTAGCAGGAGCGCTGGGCGTGGTGCCTA
AAAATGTCTTTCAGTAGCAAGCTGATTGCCAGGGGCAGGCCCTTGGTGTAAGTGTTTACAAAGCGGTTAA
GCTGGGATGGGTGCATACGTGGGGATATGAGATGCATCTTGGACTGTATTTTTAGGTTGGCTATGTTCCC
AGCCATATCCCTCCGGGGATTCATGTTGTGCAGAACCACCAGCACAGTGTATCCGGTGCACTTGGGAAAT
TTGTCATGTAGCTTAGAAGGAAATGCGTGGAAGAACTTGGAGACGCCCTTGTGACCTCCAAGATTTTCCA
TGCATTCGTCCATAATGATGGCAATGGGCCCACGGGCGGCGGCCTGGGCGAAGATATTTCTGGGATCACT
AACGTCATAGTTGTGTTCCAGGATGAGATCGTCATAGGCCATTTTTACAAAGCGCGGGCGGAGGGTGCCA
GACTGCGGTATAATGGTTCCATCCGGCCCAGGGGCGTAGTTACCCTCACAGATTTGCATTTCCCACGCTT
TGAGTTCAGATGGGGGGATCATGTCTACCTGCGGGGCGATGAAGAAAACGGTTTCCGGGGTAGGGGAGAT
CAGCTGGGAAGAAAGCAGGTTCCTGAGCAGCTGCGACTTACCGCAGCCGGTGGGCCCGTAAATCACACCT
ATTACCGGGTGCAACTGGTAGTTAAGAGAGCTGCAGCTGCCGTCATCCCTGAGCAGGGGGGCCACTTCGT
TAAGCATGTCCCTGACTCGCATGTTTTCCCTGACCAAATCCGCCAGAAGGCGCTCGCCGCCCAGCGATAG
CAGTTCTTGCAAGGAAGCAAAGTTTTTCAACGGTTTGAGACCGTCCGCCGTAGGCATGCTTTTGAGCGTT
TGACCAAGCAGTTCCAGGCGGTCCCACAGCTCGGTCACCTGCTCTACGGCATCTCGATCCAGCATATCTC
CTCGTTTCGCGGGTTGGGGCGGCTTTCGCTGTACGGCAGTAGTCGGTGCTCGTCCAGACGGGCCAGGGTC
ATGTCTTTCCACGGGCGCAGGGTCCTCGTCAGCGTAGTCTGGGTCACGGTGAAGGGGTGCGCTCCGGGCT
GCGCGCTGGCCAGGGTGCGCTTGAGGCTGGTCCTGCTGGTGCTGAAGCGCTGCCGGTCTTCGCCCTGCGC
GTCGGCCAGGTAGCATTTGACCATGGTGTCATAGTCCAGCCCCTCCGCGGCGTGGCCCTTGGCGCGCAGC
TTGCCCTTGGAGGAGGCGCCGCACGAGGGGCAGTGCAGACTTTTGAGGGCGTAGAGCTTGGGCGCGAGAA
ATACCGATTCCGGGGAGTAGGCATCCGCGCCGCAGGCCCCGCAGACGGTCTCGCATTCCACGAGCCAGGT
GAGCTCTGGCCGTTCGGGGTCAAAAACCAGGTTTCCCCCATGCTTTTTGATGCGTTTCTTACCTCTGGTT
TCCATGAGCCGGTGTCCACGCTCGGTGACGAAAAGGCTGTCCGTGTCCCCGTATACAGACTTGAGAGGCC
TGTCCTCGAGCGGTGTTCCGCGGTCCTCCTCGTATAGAAACTCGGACCACTCTGAGACAAAGGCTCGCGT
CCAGGCCAGCACGAAGGAGGCTAAGTGGGAGGGGTAGCGGTCGTTGTCCACTAGGGGGTCCACTCGCTCC
AGGGTGTGAAGACACATGTCGCCCTCTTCGGCATCAAGGAAGGTGATTGGTTTGTAGGTGTAGGCCACGT
GACCGGGTGTTCCTGAAGGGGGGCTATAAAAGGGGGTGGGGGCGCGTTCGTCCTCACTCTCTTCCGCATC
GCTGTCTGCGAGGGCCAGCTGTTGGGGTGAGTACTCCCTCTGAAAAGCGGGCATGACTTCTGCGCTAAGA
TTGTCAGTTTCCAAAAACGAGGAGGATTTGATATTCACCTGGCCCGCGGTGATGCCTTTGAGGGTGGCCG
CATCCATCTGGTCAGAAAAGACAATCTTTTTGTTGTCAAGCTTGGTGGCAAACGACCCGTAGAGGGCGTT
GGACAGCAACTTGGCGATGGAGCGCAGGGTTTGGTTTTTGTCGCGATCGGCGCGCTCCTTGGCCGCGATG
TTTAGCTGCACGTATTCGCGCGCAACGCACCGCCATTCGGGAAAGACGGTGGTGCGCTCGTCGGGCACCA
GGTGCACGCGCCAACCGCGGTTGTGCAGGGTGACAAGGTCAACGCTGGTGGCTACCTCTCCGCGTAGGCG
CTCGTTGGTCCAGCAGAGGCGGCCGCCCTTGCGCGAGCAGAATGGCGGTAGGGGGTCTAGCTGCGTCTCG
TCCGGGGGGTCTGCGTCCACGGTAAAGACCCCGGGCAGCAGGCGCGCGTCGAAGTAGTCTATCTTGCATC
CTTGCAAGTCTAGCGCCTGCTGCCATGCGCGGGCGGCAAGCGCGCGCTCGTATGGGTTGAGTGGGGGACC
CCATGGCATGGGGTGGGTGAGCGCGGAGGCGTACATGCCGCAAATGTCGTAAACGTAGAGGGGCTCTCTG
AGTATTCCAAGATATGTAGGGTAGCATCTTCCACCGCGGATGCTGGCGCGCACGTAATCGTATAGTTCGT
GCGAGGGAGCGAGGAGGTCGGGACCGAGGTTGCTACGGGCGGGCTGCTCTGCTCGGAAGACTATCTGCCT
GAAGATGGCATGTGAGTTGGATGATATGGTTGGACGCTGGAAGACGTTGAAGCTGGCGTCTGTGAGACCT
ACCGCGTCACGCACGAAGGAGGCGTAGGAGTCGCGCAGCTTGTTGACCAGCTCGGCGGTGACCTGCACGT
CTAGGGCGCAGTAGTCCAGGGTTTCCTTGATGATGTCATACTTATCCTGTCCCTTTTTTTTCCACAGCTC
GCGGTTGAGGACAAACTCTTCGCGGTCTTTCCAGTACTCTTGGATCGGAAACCCGTCGGCCTCCGAACGG
TAAGAGCCTAGCATGTAGAACTGGTTGACGGCCTGGTAGGCGCAGCATCCCTTTTCTACGGGTAGCGCGT
ATGCCTGCGCGGCCTTCCGGAGCGAGGTGTGGGTGAGCGCAAAGGTGTCCCTGACCATGACTTTGAGGTA
CTGGTATTTGAAGTCAGTGTCGTCGCATCCGCCCTGCTCCCAGAGCAAAAAGTCCGTGCGCTTTTTGGAA
CGCGGATTTGGCAGGGCGAAGGTGACATCGTTGAAGAGTATCTTTCCCGCGCGAGGCATAAAGTTGCGTG
TGATGCGGAAGGGTCCCGGCACCTCGGAACGGTTGTTAATTACCTGGGCGGCGAGCACGATCTCGTCAAA
GCCGTTGATGTTGTGGCCCACAATGTAAAGTTCCAAGAAGCGCGGGATGCCCTTGATGGAAGGCAATTTT
TTAAGTTCCTCGTAGGTGAGCTCTTCAGGGGAGCTGAGCCCGTGCTCTGAAAGGGCCCAGTCTGCAAGAT
GAGGGTTGGAAGCGACGAATGAGCTCCACAGGTCACGGGCCATTAGCATTTGCAGGTGGTCGCGAAAGGT
CCTAAACTGGCGACCTATGGCCATTTTTTCTGGGGTGATGCAGTAGAAGGTAAGCGGGTCTTGTTCCCAG
CGGTCCCATCCAAGGTTCGCGGCTAGGTCTCGCGCGGCAGTCACTAGAGGCTCATCTCCGCCGAACTTCA
TGACCAGCATGAAGGGCACGAGCTGCTTCCCAAAGGCCCCCATCCAAGTATAGGTCTCTACATCGTAGGT
GACAAAGAGACGCTCGGTGCGAGGATGCGAGCCGATCGGGAAGAACTGGATCTCCCGCCACCAATTGGAG
GAGTGGCTATTGATGTGGTGAAAGTAGAAGTCCCTGCGACGGGCCGAACACTCGTGCTGGCTTTTGTAAA
AACGTGCGCAGTACTGGCAGCGGTGCACGGGCTGTACATCCTGCACGAGGTTGACCTGACGACCGCGCAC
AAGGAAGCAGAGTGGGAATTTGAGCCCCTCGCCTGGCGGGTTTGGCTGGTGGTCTTCTACTTCGGCTGCT
TGTCCTTGACCGTCTGGCTGCTCGAGGGGAGTTACGGTGGATCGGACCACCACGCCGCGCGAGCCCAAAG
TCCAGATGTCCGCGCGCGGCGGTCGGAGCTTGATGACAACATCGCGCAGATGGGAGCTGTCCATGGTCTG
GAGCTCCCGCGGCGTCAGGTCAGGCGGGAGCTCCTGCAGGTTTACCTCGCATAGACGGGTCAGGGCGCGG
GCTAGATCCAGGTGATACCTAATTTCCAGGGGCTGGTTGGTGGCGGCGTCGATGGCTTGCAAGAGGCCGC
ATCCCCGCGGCGCGACTACGGTACCGCGCGGCGGGCGGTGGGCCGCGGGGGTGTCCTTGGATGATGCATC
TAAAAGCGGTGACGCGGGCGAGCCCCCGGAGGTAGGGGGGGCTCCGGACCCGCCGGGAGAGGGGGCAGGG
GCACGTCGGCGCCGCGCGCGGGCAGGAGCTGGTGCTGCGCGCGTAGGTTGCTGGCGAACGCGACGACGCG
GCGGTTGATCTCCTGAATCTGGCGCCTCTGCGTGAAGACGACGGGCCCGGTGAGCTTGAGCCTGAAAGAG
AGTTCGACAGAATCAATTTCGGTGTCGTTGACGGCGGCCTGGCGCAAAATCTCCTGCACGTCTCCTGAGT
TGTCTTGATAGGCGATCTCGGCCATGAACTGCTCGATCTCTTCCTCCTGGAGATCTCCGCGTCCGGCTCG
CTCCACGGTGGCGGCGAGGTCGTTGGAAATGCGGGCCATGAGCTGCGAGAAGGCGTTGAGGCCTCCCTCG
TTCCAGACGCGGCTGTAGACCACGCCCCCTTCGGCATCGCGGGCGCGCATGACCACCTGCGCGAGATTGA
GCTCCACGTGCCGGGCGAAGACGGCGTAGTTTCGCAGGCGCTGAAAGAGGTAGTTGAGGGTGGTGGCGGT
GTGTTCTGCCACGAAGAAGTACATAACCCAGCGTCGCAACGTGGATTCGTTGATATCCCCCAAGGCCTCA
AGGCGCTCCATGGCCTCGTAGAAGTCCACGGCGAAGTTGAAAAACTGGGAGTTGCGCGCCGACACGGTTA
ACTCCTCCTCCAGAAGACGGATGAGCTCGGCGACAGTGTCGCGCACCTCGCGCTCAAAGGCTACAGGGGC
CTCTTCTTCTTCTTCAATCTCCTCTTCCATAAGGGCCTCCCCTTCTTCTTCTTCTGGCGGCGGTGGGGGA
GGGGGGACACGGCGGCGACGACGGCGCACCGGGAGGCGGTCGACAAAGCGCTCGATCATCTCCCCGCGGC
GACGGCGCATGGTCTCGGTGACGGCGCGGCCGTTCTCGCGGGGGCGCAGTTGGAAGACGCCGCCCGTCAT
GTCCCGGTTATGGGTTGGCGGGGGGCTGCCATGCGGCAGGGATACGGCGCTAACGATGCATCTCAACAAT
TGTTGTGTAGGTACTCCGCCGCCGAGGGACCTGAGCGAGTCCGCATCGACCGGATCGGAAAACCTCTCGA
GAAAGGCGTCTAACCAGTCACAGTCGCAAGGTAGGCTGAGCACCGTGGCGGGCGGCAGCGGGCGGCGGTC
GGGGTTGTTTCTGGCGGAGGTGCTGCTGATGATGTAATTAAAGTAGGCGGTCTTGAGACGGCGGATGGTC
GACAGAAGCACCATGTCCTTGGGTCCGGCCTGCTGAATGCGCAGGCGGTCGGCCATGCCCCAGGCTTCGT
TTTGACATCGGCGCAGGTCTTTGTAGTAGTCTTGCATGAGCCTTTCTACCGGCACTTCTTCTTCTCCTTC
CTCTTGTCCTGCATCTCTTGCATCTATCGCTGCGGCGGCGGCGGAGTTTGGCCGTAGGTGGCGCCCTCTT
CCTCCCATGCGTGTGACCCCGAAGCCCCTCATCGGCTGAAGCAGGGCTAGGTCGGCGACAACGCGCTCGG
CTAATATGGCCTGCTGCACCTGCGTGAGGGTAGACTGGAAGTCATCCATGTCCACAAAGCGGTGGTATGC
GCCCGTGTTGATGGTGTAAGTGCAGTTGGCCATAACGGACCAGTTAACGGTCTGGTGACCCGGCTGCGAG
AGCTCGGTGTACCTGAGACGCGAGTAAGCCCTCGAGTCAAATACGTAGTCGTTGCAAGTCCGCACCAGGT
ACTGGTATCCCACCAAAAAGTGCGGCGGCGGCTGGCGGTAGAGGGGCCAGCGTAGGGTGGCCGGGGCTCC
GGGGGCGAGATCTTCCAACATAAGGCGATGATATCCGTAGATGTACCTGGACATCCAGGTGATGCCGGCG
GCGGTGGTGGAGGCGCGCGGAAAGTCGCGGACGCGGTTCCAGATGTTGCGCAGCGGCAAAAAGTGCTCCA
TGGTCGGGACGCTCTGGCCGGTCAGGCGCGCGCAATCGTTGACGCTCTAGACCGTGCAAAAGGAGAGCCT
GTAAGCGGGCACTCTTCCGTGGTCTGGTGGATAAATTCGCAAGGGTATCATGGCGGACGACCGGGGTTCG
AGCCCCGTATCCGGCCGTCCGCCGTGATCCATGCGGTTACCGCCCGCGTGTCGAACCCAGGTGTGCGACG
TCAGACAACGGGGGAGTGCTCCTTTTGGCTTCCTTCCAGGCGCGGCGGCTGCTGCGCTAGCTTTTTTGGC
CACTGGCCGCGCGCAGCGTAAGCGGTTAGGCTGGAAAGCGAAAGCATTAAGTGGCTCGCTCCCTGTAGCC
GGAGGGTTATTTTCCAAGGGTTGAGTCGCGGGACCCCCGGTTCGAGTCTCGGACCGGCCGGACTGCGGCG
AACGGGGGTTTGCCTCCCCGTCATGCAAGACCCCGCTTGCAAATTCCTCCGGAAACAGGGACGAGCCCCT
TTTTTGCTTTTCCCAGATGCATCCGGTGCTGCGGCAGATGCGCCCCCCTCCTCAGCAGCGGCAAGAGCAA
GAGCAGCGGCAGACATGCAGGGCACCCTCCCCTCCTCCTACCGCGTCAGGAGGGGCGACATCCGCGGTTG
ACGCGGCAGCAGATGGTGATTACGAACCCCCGCGGCGCCGGGCCCGGCACTACCTGGACTTGGAGGAGGG
CGAGGGCCTGGCGCGGCTAGGAGCGCCCTCTCCTGAGCGGTACCCAAGGGTGCAGCTGAAGCGTGATACG
CGTGAGGCGTACGTGCCGCGGCAGAACCTGTTTCGCGACCGCGAGGGAGAGGAGCCCGAGGAGATGCGGG
ATCGAAAGTTCCACGCAGGGCGCGAGCTGCGGCATGGCCTGAATCGCGAGCGGTTGCTGCGCGAGGAGGA
CTTTGAGCCCGACGCGCGAACCGGGATTAGTCCCGCGCGCGCACACGTGGCGGCCGCCGACCTGGTAACC
GCATACGAGCAGACGGTGAACCAGGAGATTAACTTTCAAAAAAGCTTTAACAACCACGTGCGTACGCTTG
TGGCGCGCGAGGAGGTGGCTATAGGACTGATGCATCTGTGGGACTTTGTAAGCGCGCTGGAGCAAAACCC
AAATAGCAAGCCGCTCATGGCGCAGCTGTTCCTTATAGTGCAGCACAGCAGGGACAACGAGGCATTCAGG
GATGCGCTGCTAAACATAGTAGAGCCCGAGGGCCGCTGGCTGCTCGATTTGATAAACATCCTGCAGAGCA
TAGTGGTGCAGGAGCGCAGCTTGAGCCTGGCTGACAAGGTGGCCGCCATCAACTATTCCATGCTTAGCCT
GGGCAAGTTTTACGCCCGCAAGATATACCATACCCCTTACGTTCCCATAGACAAGGAGGTAAAGATCGAG
GGGTTCTACATGCGCATGGCGCTGAAGGTGCTTACCTTGAGCGACGACCTGGGCGTTTATCGCAACGAGC
GCATCCACAAGGCCGTGAGCGTGAGCCGGCGGCGCGAGCTCAGCGACCGCGAGCTGATGCACAGCCTGCA
AAGGGCCCTGGCTGGCACGGGCAGCGGCGATAGAGAGGCCGAGTCCTACTTTGACGCGGGCGCTGACCTG
CGCTGGGCCCCAAGCCGACGCGCCCTGGAGGCAGCTGGGGCCGGACCTGGGCTGGCGGTGGCACCCGCGC
GCGCTGGCAACGTCGGCGGCGTGGAGGAATATGACGAGGACGATGAGTACGAGCCAGAGGACGGCGAGTA
CTAAGCGGTGATGTTTCTGATCAGATGATGCAAGACGCAACGGACCCGGCGGTGCGGGCGGCGCTGCAGA
GCCAGCCGTCCGGCCTTAACTCCACGGACGACTGGCGCCAGGTCATGGACCGCATCATGTCGCTGACTGC
GCGCAATCCTGACGCGTTCCGGCAGCAGCCGCAGGCCAACCGGCTCTCCGCAATTCTGGAAGCGGTGGTC
CCGGCGCGCGCAAACCCCACGCACGAGAAGGTGCTGGCGATCGTAAACGCGCTGGCCGAAAACAGGGCCA
TCCGGCCCGACGAGGCCGGCCTGGTCTACGACGCGCTGCTTCAGCGCGTGGCTCGTTACAACAGCGGCAA
CGTGCAGACCAACCTGGACCGGCTGGTGGGGGATGTGCGCGAGGCCGTGGCGCAGCGTGAGCGCGCGCAG
CAGCAGGGCAACCTGGGCTCCATGGTTGCACTAAACGCCTTCCTGAGTACACAGCCCGCCAACGTGCCGC
GGGGACAGGAGGACTACACCAACTTTGTGAGCGCACTGCGGCTAATGGTGACTGAGACACCGCAAAGTGA
GGTGTACCAGTCTGGGCCAGACTATTTTTTCCAGACCAGTAGACAAGGCCTGCAGACCGTAAACCTGAGC
CAGGCTTTCAAAAACTTGCAGGGGCTGTGGGGGGTGCGGGCTCCCACAGGCGACCGCGCGACCGTGTCTA
GCTTGCTGACGCCCAACTCGCGCCTGTTGCTGCTGCTAATAGCGCCCTTCACGGACAGTGGCAGCGTGTC
CCGGGACACATACCTAGGTCACTTGCTGACACTGTACCGCGAGGCCATAGGTCAGGCGCATGTGGACGAG
CATACTTTCCAGGAGATTACAAGTGTCAGCCGCGCGCTGGGGCAGGAGGACACGGGCAGCCTGGAGGCAA
CCCTAAACTACCTGCTGACCAACCGGCGGCAGAAGATCCCCTCGTTGCACAGTTTAAACAGCGAGGAGGA
GCGCATTTTGCGCTACGTGCAGCAGAGCGTGAGCCTTAACCTGATGCGCGACGGGGTAACGCCCAGCGTG
GCGCTGGACATGACCGCGCGCAACATGGAACCGGGCATGTATGCCTCAAACCGGCCGTTTATCAACCGCC
TAATGGACTACTTGCATCGCGCGGCCGCCGTGAACCCCGAGTATTTCACCAATGCCATCTTGAACCCGCA
CTGGCTACCGCCCCCTGGTTTCTACACCGGGGGATTCGAGGTGCCCGAGGGTAACGATGGATTCCTCTGG
GACGACATAGACGACAGCGTGTTTTCCCCGCAACCGCAGACCCTGCTAGAGTTGCAACAGCGCGAGCAGG
CAGAGGCGGCGCTGCGAAAGGAAAGCTTCCGCAGGCCAAGCAGCTTGTCCGATCTAGGCGCTGCGGCCCC
GCGGTCAGATGCTAGTAGCCCATTTCCAAGCTTGATAGGGTCTCTTACCAGCACTCGCACCACCCGCCCG
CGCCTGCTGGGCGAGGAGGAGTACCTAAACAACTCGCTGCTGCAGCCGCAGCGCGAAAAAAACCTGCCTC
CGGCATTTCCCAACAACGGGATAGAGAGCCTAGTGGACAAGATGAGTAGATGGAAGACGTACGCGCAGGA
GCACAGGGACGTGCCAGGCCCGCGCCCGCCCACCCGTCGTCAAAGGCACGACCGTCAGCGGGGTCTGGTG
TGGGAGGACGATGACTCGGCAGACGACAGCAGCGTCCTGGATTTGGGAGGGAGTGGCAACCCGTTTGCGC
ACCTTCGCCCCAGGCTGGGGAGAATGTTTTAAAAAAAAAAAAGCATGATGCAAAATAAAAAACTCACCAA
GGCCATGGCACCGAGCGTTGGTTTTCTTGTATTCCCCTTAGTATGCGGCGCGCGGCGATGTATGAGGAAG
GTCCTCCTCCCTCCTACGAGAGTGTGGTGAGCGCGGCGCCAGTGGCGGCGGCGCTGGGTTCTCCCTTCGA
TGCTCCCCTGGACCCGCCGTTTGTGCCTCCGCGGTACCTGCGGCCTACCGGGGGGAGAAACAGCATCCGT
TACTCTGAGTTGGCACCCCTATTCGACACCACCCGTGTGTACCTGGTGGACAACAAGTCAACGGATGTGG
CATCCCTGAACTACCAGAACGACCACAGCAACTTTCTGACCACGGTCATTCAAAACAATGACTACAGCCC
GGGGGAGGCAAGCACACAGACCATCAATCTTGACGACCGGTCGCACTGGGGCGGCGACCTGAAAACCATC
CTGCATACCAACATGCCAAATGTGAACGAGTTCATGTTTACCAATAAGTTTAAGGCGCGGGTGATGGTGT
CGCGCTTGCCTACTAAGGACAATCAGGTGGAGCTGAAATACGAGTGGGTGGAGTTCACGCTGCCCGAGGG
CAACTACTCCGAGACCATGACCATAGACCTTATGAACAACGCGATCGTGGAGCACTACTTGAAAGTGGGC
AGACAGAACGGGGTTCTGGAAAGCGACATCGGGGTAAAGTTTGACACCCGCAACTTCAGACTGGGGTTTG
ACCCCGTCACTGGTCTTGTCATGCCTGGGGTATATACAAACGAAGCCTTCCATCCAGACATCATTTTGCT
GCCAGGATGCGGGGTGGACTTCACCCACAGCCGCCTGAGCAACTTGTTGGGCATCCGCAAGCGGCAACCC
TTCCAGGAGGGCTTTAGGATCACCTACGATGATCTGGAGGGTGGTAACATTCCCGCACTGTTGGATGTGG
ACGCCTACCAGGCGAGCTTGAAAGATGACACCGAACAGGGCGGGGGTGGCGCAGGCGGCAGCAACAGCAG
TGGCAGCGGCGCGGAAGAGAACTCCAACGCGGCAGCCGCGGCAATGCAGCCGGTGGAGGACATGAACGAT
CATGCCATTCGCGGCGACACCTTTGCCACACGGGCTGAGGAGAAGCGCGCTGAGGCCGAAGCAGCGGCCG
AAGCTGCCGCCCCCGCTGCGCAACCCGAGGTCGAGAAGCCTCAGAAGAAACCGGTGATCAAACCCCTGAC
AGAGGACAGCAAGAAACGCAGTTACAACCTAATAAGCAATGACAGCACCTTCACCCAGTACCGCAGCTGG
TACCTTGCATACAACTACGGCGACCCTCAGACCGGAATCCGCTCATGGACCCTGCTTTGCACTCCTGACG
TAACCTGCGGCTCGGAGCAGGTCTACTGGTCGTTGCCAGACATGATGCAAGACCCCGTGACCTTCCGCTC
CACGCGCCAGATCAGCAACTTTCCGGTGGTGGGCGCCGAGCTGTTGCCCGTGCACTCCAAGAGCTTCTAC
AACGACCAGGCCGTCTACTCCCAACTCATCCGCCAGTTTACCTCTCTGACCCACGTGTTCAATCGCTTTC
CCGAGAACCAGATTTTGGCGCGCCCGCCAGCCCCCACCATCACCACCGTCAGTGAAAACGTTCCTGCTCT
CACAGATCACGGGACGCTACCGCTGCGCAACAGCATCGGAGGAGTCCAGCGAGTGACCATTACTGACGCC
AGACGCCGCACCTGCCCCTACGTTTACAAGGCCCTGGGCATAGTCTCGCCGCGCGTCCTATCGAGCCGCA
CTTTTTGAGCAAGCATGTCCATCCTTATATCGCCCAGCAATAACACAGGCTGGGGCCTGCGCTTCCCAAG
CAAGATGTTTGGCGGGGCCAAGAAGCGCTCCGACCAACACCCAGTGCGCGTGCGCGGGCACTACCGCGCG
CCCTGGGGCGCGCACAAACGCGGCCGCACTGGGCGCACCACCGTCGATGACGCCATCGACGCGGTGGTGG
AGGAGGCGCGCAACTACACGCCCACGCCGCCACCAGTGTCCACAGTGGACGCGGCCATTCAGACCGTGGT
GCGCGGAGCCCGGCGCTATGCTAAAATGAAGAGACGGCGGAGGCGCGTAGCACGTCGCCACCGCCGCCGA
CCCGGCACTGCCGCCCAACGCGCGGCGGCGGCCCTGCTTAACCGCGCACGTCGCACCGGCCGACGGGCGG
CCATGCGGGCCGCTCGAAGGCTGGCCGCGGGTATTGTCACTGTGCCCCCCAGGTCCAGGCGACGAGCGGC
CGCCGCAGCAGCCGCGGCCATTAGTGCTATGACTCAGGGTCGCAGGGGCAACGTGTATTGGGTGCGCGAC
TCGGTTAGCGGCCTGCGCGTGCCCGTGCGCACCCGCCCCCCGCGCAACTAGATTGCAAGAAAAAACTACT
TAGACTCGTACTGTTGTATGTATCCAGCGGCGGCGGCGCGCAACGAAGCTATGTCCAAGCGCAAAATCAA
AGAAGAGATGCTCCAGGTCATCGCGCCGGAGATCTATGGCCCCCCGAAGAAGGAAGAGCAGGATTACAAG
CCCCGAAAGCTAAAGCGGGTCAAAAAGAAAAAGAAAGATGATGATGATGAACTTGACGACGAGGTGGAAC
TGCTGCACGCTACCGCGCCCAGGCGACGGGTACAGTGGAAAGGTCGACGCGTAAAACGTGTTTTGCGACC
CGGCACCACCGTAGTCTTTACGCCCGGTGAGCGCTCCACCCGCACCTACAAGCGCGTGTATGATGAGGTG
TACGGCGACGAGGACCTGCTTGAGCAGGCCAACGAGCGCCTCGGGGAGTTTGCCTACGGAAAGCGGCATA
AGGACATGCTGGCGTTGCCGCTGGACGAGGGCAACCCAACACCTAGCCTAAAGCCCGTAACACTGCAGCA
GGTGCTGCCCGCGCTTGCACCGTCCGAAGAAAAGCGCGGCCTAAAGCGCGAGTCTGGTGACTTGGCACCC
ACCGTGCAGCTGATGGTACCCAAGCGCCAGCGACTGGAAGATGTCTTGGAAAAAATGACCGTGGAACCTG
GGCTGGAGCCCGAGGTCCGCGTGCGGCCAATCAAGCAGGTGGCGCCGGGACTGGGCGTGCAGACCGTGGA
CGTTCAGATACCCACTACCAGTAGCACCAGTATTGCCACCGCCACAGAGGGCATGGAGACACAAACGTCC
CCGGTTGCCTCAGCGGTGGCGGATGCCGCGGTGCAGGCGGTCGCTGCGGCCGCGTCCAAGACCTCTACGG
AGGTGCAAACGGACCCGTGGATGTTTCGCGTTTCAGCCCCCCGGCGCCCGCGCGGTTCGAGGAAGTACGG
CGCCGCCAGCGCGCTACTGCCCGAATATGCCCTACATCCTTCCATTGCGCCTACCCCCGGCTATCGTGGC
TACACCTACCGCCCCAGAAGACGAGCAACTACCCGACGCCGAACCACCACTGGAACCCGCCGCCGCCGTC
GCCGTCGCCAGCCCGTGCTGGCCCCGATTTCCGTGCGCAGGGTGGCTCGCGAAGGAGGCAGGACCCTGGT
GCTGCCAACAGCGCGCTACCACCCCAGCATCGTTTAAAAGCCGGTCTTTGTGGTTCTTGCAGATATGGCC
CTCACCTGCCGCCTCCGTTTCCCGGTGCCGGGATTCCGAGGAAGAATGCACCGTAGGAGGGGCATGGCCG
GCCACGGCCTGACGGGCGGCATGCGTCGTGCGCACCACCGGCGGCGGCGCGCGTCGCACCGTCGCATGCG
CGGCGGTATCCTGCCCCTCCTTATTCCACTGATCGCCGCGGCGATTGGCGCCGTGCCCGGAATTGCATCC
GTGGCCTTGCAGGCGCAGAGACACTGATTAAAAACAAGTTGCATGTGGAAAAATCAAAATAAAAAGTCTG
GACTCTCACGCTCGCTTGGTCCTGTAACTATTTTGTAGAATGGAAGACATCAACTTTGCGTCTCTGGCCC
CGCGACACGGCTCGCGCCCGTTCATGGGAAACTGGCAAGATATCGGCACCAGCAATATGAGCGGTGGCGC
CTTCAGCTGGGGCTCGCTGTGGAGCGGCATTAAAAATTTCGGTTCCACCGTTAAGAACTATGGCAGCAAG
GCCTGGAACAGCAGCACAGGCCAGATGCTGAGGGATAAGTTGAAAGAGCAAAATTTCCAACAAAAGGTGG
TAGATGGCCTGGCCTCTGGCATTAGCGGGGTGGTGGACCTGGCCAACCAGGCAGTGCAAAATAAGATTAA
CAGTAAGCTTGATCCCCGCCCTCCCGTAGAGGAGCCTCCACCGGCCGTGGAGACAGTGTCTCCAGAGGGG
CGTGGCGAAAAGCGTCCGCGCCCCGACAGGGAAGAAACTCTGGTGACGCAAATAGACGAGCCTCCCTCGT
ACGAGGAGGCACTAAAGCAAGGCCTGCCCACCACCCGTCCCATCGCGCCCATGGCTACCGGAGTGCTGGG
CCAGCACACACCCGTAACGCTGGACCTGCCTCCCCCCGCCGACACCCAGCAGAAACCTGTGCTGCCAGGC
CCGACCGCCGTTGTTGTAACCCGTCCTAGCCGCGCGTCCCTGCGCCGCGCCGCCAGCGGTCCGCGATCGT
TGCGGCCCGTAGCCAGTGGCAACTGGCAAAGCACACTGAACAGCATCGTGGGTCTGGGGGTGCAATCCCT
GAAGCGCCGACGATGCTTCTGAATAGCTAACGTGTCGTATGTGTGTCATGTATGCGTCCATGTCGCCGCC
AGAGGAGCTGCTGAGCCGCCGCGCGCCCGCTTTCCAAGATGGCTACCCCTTCGATGATGCCGCAGTGGTC
TTACATGCACATCTCGGGCCAGGACGCCTCGGAGTACCTGAGCCCCGGGCTGGTGCAGTTTGCCCGCGCC
ACCGAGACGTACTTCAGCCTGAATAACAAGTTTAGAAACCCCACGGTGGCGCCTACGCACGACGTGACCA
CAGACCGGTCCCAGCGTTTGACGCTGCGGTTCATCCCTGTGGACCGTGAGGATACTGCGTACTCGTACAA
GGCGCGGTTCACCCTAGCTGTGGGTGATAACCGTGTGCTGGACATGGCTTCCACGTACTTTGACATCCGC
GGCGTGCTGGACAGGGGCCCTACTTTTAAGCCCTACTCTGGCACTGCCTACAACGCCCTGGCTCCCAAGG
GTGCCCCAAATCCTTGCGAATGGGATGAAGCTGCTACTGCTCTTGAAATAAACCTAGAAGAAGAGGACGA
TGACAACGAAGACGAAGTAGACGAGCAAGCTGAGCAGCAAAAAACTCACGTATTTGGGCAGGCGCCTTAT
TCTGGTATAAATATTACAAAGGAGGGTATTCAAATAGGTGTCGAAGGTCAAACACCTAAATATGCCGATA
AAACATTTCAACCTGAACCTCAAATAGGAGAATCTCAGTGGTACGAAACTGAAATTAATCATGCAGCTGG
GAGAGTCCTTAAAAAGACTACCCCAATGAAACCATGTTACGGTTCATATGCAAAACCCACAAATGAAAAT
GGAGGGCAAGGCATTCTTGTAAAGCAACAAAATGGAAAGCTAGAAAGTCAAGTGGAAATGCAATTTTTCT
CAACTACTGAGGCGACCGCAGGCAATGGTGATAACTTGACTCCTAAAGTGGTATTGTACAGTGAAGATGT
AGATATAGAAACCCCAGACACTCATATTTCTTACATGCCCACTATTAAGGAAGGTAACTCACGAGAACTA
ATGGGCCAACAATCTATGCCCAACAGGCCTAATTACATTGCTTTTAGGGACAATTTTATTGGTCTAATGT
ATTACAACAGCACGGGTAATATGGGTGTTCTGGCGGGCCAAGCATCGCAGTTGAATGCTGTTGTAGATTT
GCAAGACAGAAACACAGAGCTTTCATACCAGCTTTTGCTTGATTCCATTGGTGATAGAACCAGGTACTTT
TCTATGTGGAATCAGGCTGTTGACAGCTATGATCCAGATGTTAGAATTATTGAAAATCATGGAACTGAAG
ATGAACTTCCAAATTACTGCTTTCCACTGGGAGGTGTGATTAATACAGAGACTCTTACCAAGGTAAAACC
TAAAACAGGTCAGGAAAATGGATGGGAAAAAGATGCTACAGAATTTTCAGATAAAAATGAAATAAGAGTT
GGAAATAATTTTGCCATGGAAATCAATCTAAATGCCAACCTGTGGAGAAATTTCCTGTACTCCAACATAG
CGCTGTATTTGCCCGACAAGCTAAAGTACAGTCCTTCCAACGTAAAAATTTCTGATAACCCAAACACCTA
CGACTACATGAACAAGCGAGTGGTGGCTCCCGGGTTAGTGGACTGCTACATTAACCTTGGAGCACGCTGG
TCCCTTGACTATATGGACAACGTCAACCCATTTAACCACCACCGCAATGCTGGCCTGCGCTACCGCTCAA
TGTTGCTGGGCAATGGTCGCTATGTGCCCTTCCACATCCAGGTGCCTCAGAAGTTCTTTGCCATTAAAAA
CCTCCTTCTCCTGCCGGGCTCATACACCTACGAGTGGAACTTCAGGAAGGATGTTAACATGGTTCTGCAG
AGCTCCCTAGGAAATGACCTAAGGGTTGACGGAGCCAGCATTAAGTTTGATAGCATTTGCCTTTACGCCA
CCTTCTTCCCCATGGCCCACAACACCGCCTCCACGCTTGAGGCCATGCTTAGAAACGACACCAACGACCA
GTCCTTTAACGACTATCTC
[453 nt withheld, positions 21897-22349]
CAGCCCATGAGCCGTCAGGTGGTGGATGATACTAAATACAAGGACTACCAACAGGTGGGCATCCTACACC
AACACAACAACTCTGGATTTGTTGGCTACCTTGCCCCCACCATGCGCGAAGGACAGGCCTACCCTGCTAA
CTTCCCCTATCCGCTTATAGGCAAGACCGCAGTTGACAGCATTACCCAGAAAAAGTTTCTTTGCGATCGC
ACCCTTTGGCGCATCCCATTCTCCAGTAACTTTATGTCCATGGGCGCACTCACAGACCTGGGCCAAAACC
TTCTCTACGCCAACTCCGCCCACGCGCTAGACATGACTTTTGAGGTGGATCCCATGGACGAGCCCACCCT
TCTTTATGTTTTGTTTGAAGTCTTTGACGTGGTCCGTGTGCACCGGCCGCACCGCGGCGTCATCGAAACC
GTGTACCTGCGCACGCCCTTCTCGGCCGGCAACGCCACAACATAAAGAAGCAAGCAACATCAACAACAGC
TGCCGCCATGGGCTCCAGTGAGCAGGAACTGAAAGCCATTGTCAAAGATCTTGGTTGTGGGCCATATTTT
TTGGGCACCTATGACAAGCGCTTTCCAGGCTTTGTTTCTCCACACAAGCTCGCCTGCGCCATAGTCAATA
CGGCCGGTCGCGAGACTGGGGGCGTACACTGGATGGCCTTTGCCTGGAACCCGCACTCAAAAACATGCTA
CCTCTTTGAGCCCTTTGGCTTTTCTGACCAGCGACTCAAGCAGGTTTACCAGTTTGAGTACGAGTCACTC
CTGCGCCGTAGCGCCATTGCTTCTTCCCCCGACCGCTGTATAACGCTGGAAAAGTCCACCCAAAGCGTAC
AGGGGCCCAACTCGGCCGCCTGTGGACTATTCTGCTGCATGTTTCTCCACGCCTTTGCCAACTGGCCCCA
AACTCCCATGGATCACAACCCCACCATGAACCTTATTACCGGGGTACCCAACTCCATGCTCAACAGTCCC
CAGGTACAGCCCACCCTGCGTCGCAACCAGGAACAGCTCTACAGCTTCCTGGAGCGCCACTCGCCCTACT
TCCGCAGCCACAGTGCGCAGATTAGGAGCGCCACTTCTTTTTGTCACTTGAAAAACATGTAAAAATAATG
TACTAGAGACACTTTCAATAAAGGCAAATGCTTTTATTTGTACACTCTCGGGTGATTATTTACCCCCACC
CTTGCCGTCTGCGCCGTTTAAAAATCAAAGGGGTTCTGCCGCGCATCGCTATGCGCCACTGGCAGGGACA
CGTTGCGATACTGGTGTTTAGTGCTCCACTTAAACTCAGGCACAACCATCCGCGGCAGCTCGGTGAAGTT
TTCACTCCACAGGCTGCGCACCATCACCAACGCGTTTAGCAGGTCGGGCGCCGATATCTTGAAGTCGCAG
TTGGGGCCTCCGCCCTGCGCGCGCGAGTTGCGATACACAGGGTTGCAGCACTGGAACACTATCAGCGCCG
GGTGGTGCACGCTGGCCAGCACGCTCTTGTCGGAGATCAGATCCGCGTCCAGGTCCTCCGCGTTGCTCAG
GGCGAACGGAGTCAACTTTGGTAGCTGCCTTCCCAAAAAGGGCGCGTGCCCAGGCTTTGAGTTGCACTCG
CACCGTAGTGGCATCAAAAGGTGACCGTGCCCGGTCTGGGCGTTAGGATACAGCGCCTGCATAAAAGCCT
TGATCTGCTTAAAAGCCACCTGAGCCTTTGCGCCTTCAGAGAAGAACATGCCGCAAGACTTGCCGGAAAA
CTGATTGGCCGGACAGGCCGCGTCGTGCACGCAGCACCTTGCGTCGGTGTTGGAGATCTGCACCACATTT
CGGCCCCACCGGTTCTTCACGATCTTGGCCTTGCTAGACTGCTCCTTCAGCGCGCGCTGCCCGTTTTCGC
TCGTCACATCCATTTCAATCACGTGCTCCTTATTTATCATAATGCTTCCGTGTAGACACTTAAGCTCGCC
TTCGATCTCAGCGCAGCGGTGCAGCCACAACGCGCAGCCCGTGGGCTCGTGATGCTTGTAGGTCACCTCT
GCAAACGACTGCAGGTACGCCTGCAGGAATCGCCCCATCATCGTCACAAAGGTCTTGTTGCTGGTGAAGG
TCAGCTGCAACCCGCGGTGCTCCTCGTTCAGCCAGGTCTTGCATACGGCCGCCAGAGCTTCCACTTGGTC
AGGCAGTAGTTTGAAGTTCGCCTTTAGATCGTTATCCACGTGGTACTTGTCCATCAGCGCGCGCGCAGCC
TCCATGCCCTTCTCCCACGCAGACACGATCGGCACACTCAGCGGGTTCATCACCGTAATTTCACTTTCCG
CTTCGCTGGGCTCTTCCTCTTCCTCTTGCGTCCGCATACCACGCGCCACTGGGTCGTCTTCATTCAGCCG
CCGCACTGTGCGCTTACCTCCTTTGCCATGCTTGATTAGCACCGGTGGGTTGCTGAAACCCACCATTTGT
AGCGCCACATCTTCTCTTTCTTCCTCGCTGTCCACGATTACCTCTGGTGATGGCGGGCGCTCGGGCTTGG
GAGAAGGGCGCTTCTTTTTCTTCTTGGGCGCAATGGCCAAATCCGCCGCCGAGGTCGATGGCCGCGGGCT
GGGTGTGCGCGGCACCAGCGCGTCTTGTGATGAGTCTTCCTCGTCCTCGGACTCGATACGCCGCCTCATC
CGCTTTTTTGGGGGCGCCCGGGGAGGCGGCGGCGACGGGGACGGGGACGACACGTCCTCCATGGTTGGGG
GACGTCGCGCCGCACCGCGTCCGCGCTCGGGGGTGGTTTCGCGCTGCTCCTCTTCCCGACTGGCCATTTC
CTTCTCCTATAGGCAGAAAAAGATCATGGAGTCAGTCGAGAAGAAGGACAGCCTAACCGCCCCCTCTGAG
TTCGCCACCACCGCCTCCACCGATGCCGCCAACGCGCCTACCACCTTCCCCGTCGAGGCACCCCCGCTTG
AGGAGGAGGAAGTGATTATCGAGCAGGACCCAGGTTTTGTAAGCGAAGACGACGAGGACCGCTCAGTACC
AACAGAGGATAAAAAGCAAGACCAGGACAACGCAGAGGCAAACGAGGAACAAGTCGGGCGGGGGGACGAA
AGGCATGGCGACTACCTAGATGTGGGAGACGACGTGCTGTTGAAGCATCTGCAGCGCCAGTGCGCCATTA
TCTGCGACGCGTTGCAAGAGCGCAGCGATGTGCCCCTCGCCATAGCGGATGTCAGCCTTGCCTACGAACG
CCACCTATTCTCACCGCGCGTACCCCCCAAACGCCAAGAAAACGGCACATGCGAGCCCAACCCGCGCCTC
AACTTCTACCCCGTATTTGCCGTGCCAGAGGTGCTTGCCACCTATCACATCTTTTTCCAAAACTGCAAGA
TACCCCTATCCTGCCGTGCCAACCGCAGCCGAGCGGACAAGCAGCTGGCCTTGCGGCAGGGCGCTGTCAT
ACCTGATATCGCCTCGCTCAACGAAGTGCCAAAAATCTTTGAGGGTCTTGGACGCGACGAGAAGCGCGCG
GCAAACGCTCTGCAACAGGAAAACAGCGAAAATGAAAGTCACTCTGGAGTGTTGGTGGAACTCGAGGGTG
ACAACGCGCGCCTAGCCGTACTAAAACGCAGCATCGAGGTCACCCACTTTGCCTACCCGGCACTTAACCT
ACCCCCCAAGGTCATGAGCACAGTCATGAGTGAGCTGATCGTGCGCCGTGCGCAGCCCCTGGAGAGGGAT
GCAAATTTGCAAGAACAAACAGAGGAGGGCCTACCCGCAGTTGGCGACGAGCAGCTAGCGCGCTGGCTTC
AAACGCGCGAGCCTGCCGACTTGGAGGAGCGACGCAAACTAATGATGGCCGCAGTGCTCGTTACCGTGGA
GCTTGAGTGCATGCAGCGGTTCTTTGCTGACCCGGAGATGCAGCGCAAGCTAGAGGAAACATTGCACTAC
ACCTTTCGACAGGGCTACGTACGCCAGGCCTGCAAGATCTCCAACGTGGAGCTCTGCAACCTGGTCTCCT
ACCTTGGAATTTTGCACGAAAACCGCCTTGGGCAAAACGTGCTTCATTCCACGCTCAAGGGCGAGGCGCG
CCGCGACTACGTCCGCGACTGCGTTTACTTATTTCTATGCTACACCTGGCAGACGGCCATGGGCGTTTGG
CAGCAGTGCTTGGAGGAGTGCAACCTCAAGGAGCTGCAGAAACTGCTAAAGCAAAACTTGAAGGACCTAT
GGACGGCCTTCAACGAGCGCTCCGTGGCCGCGCACCTGGCGGACATCATTTTCCCCGAACGCCTGCTTAA
AACCCTGCAACAGGGTCTGCCAGACTTCACCAGTCAAAGCATGTTGCAGAACTTTAGGAACTTTATCCTA
GAGCGCTCAGGAATCTTGCCCGCCACCTGCTGTGCACTTCCTAGCGACTTTGTGCCCATTAAGTACCGCG
AATGCCCTCCGCCGCTTTGGGGCCACTGCTACCTTCTGCAGCTAGCCAACTACCTTGCCTACCACTCTGA
CATAATGGAAGACGTGAGCGGTGACGGTCTACTGGAGTGTCACTGTCGCTGCAACCTATGCACCCCGCAC
CGCTCCCTGGTTTGCAATTCGCAGCTGCTTAACGAAAGTCAAATTATCGGTACCTTTGAGCTGCAGGGTC
CCTCGCCTGACGAAAAGTCCGCGGCTCCGGGGTTGAAACTCACTCCGGGGCTGTGGACGTCGGCTTACCT
TCGCAAATTTGTACCTGAGGACTACCACGCCCACGAGATTAGGTTCTACGAAGACCAATCCCGCCCGCCA
AATGCGGAGCTTACCGCCTGCGTCATTACCCAGGGCCACATTCTTGGCCAATTGCAAGCCATCAACAAAG
CCCGCCAAGAGTTTCTGCTACGAAAGGGACGGGGGGTTTACTTGGACCCCCAGTCCGGCGAGGAGCTCAA
CCCAATCCCCCCGCCGCCGCAGCCCTATCAGCAGCAGCCGCGGGCCCTTGCTTCCCAGGATGGCACCCAA
AAAGAAGCTGCAGCTGCCGCCGCCACCCACGGACGAGGAGGAATACTGGGACAGTCAGGCAGAGGAGGTT
TTGGACGAGGAGGAGGAGGACATGATGGAAGACTGGGAGAGCCTAGACGAGGAAGCTTCCGAGGTCGAAG
AGGTGTCAGACGAAACACCGTCACCCTCGGTCGCATTCCCCTCGCCGGCGCCCCAGAAATCGGCAACCGG
TTCCAGCATGGCTACAACCTCCGCTCCTCAGGCGCCGCCGGCACTGCCCGTTCGCCGACCCAACCGTAGA
TGGGACACCACTGGAACCAGGGCCGGTAAGTCCAAGCAGCCGCCGCCGTTAGCCCAAGAGCAACAACAGC
GCCAAGGCTACCGCTCATGGCGCGGGCACAAGAACGCCATAGTTGCTTGCTTGCAAGACTGTGGGGGCAA
CATCTCCTTCGCCCGCCGCTTTCTTCTCTACCATCACGGCGTGGCCTTCCCCCGTAACATCCTGCATTAC
TACCGTCATCTCTACAGCCCATACTGCACCGGCGGCAGCGGCAGCGGCAGCAACAGCAGCGGCCACACAG
AAGCAAAGGCGACCGGATAGCAAGACTCTGACAAAGCCCAAGAAATCCACAGCGGCGGCAGCAGCAGGAG
GAGGAGCGCTGCGTCTGGCGCCCAACGAACCCGTATCGACCCGCGAGCTTAGAAACAGGATTTTTCCCAC
TCTGTATGCTATATTTCAACAGAGCAGGGGCCAAGAACAAGAGCTGAAAATAAAAAACAGGTCTCTGCGA
TCCCTCACCCGCAGCTGCCTGTATCACAAAAGCGAAGATCAGCTTCGGCGCACGCTGGAAGACGCGGAGG
CTCTCTTCAGTAAATACTGCGCGCTGACTCTTAAGGACTAGTTTCGCGCCCTTTCTCAAATTTAAGCGCG
AAAACTACGTCATCTCCAGCGGCCACACCCGGCGCCAGCACCTGTCGTCAGCGCCATTATGAGCAAGGAA
ATTCCCACGCCCTACATGTGGAGTTACCAGCCACAAATGGGACTTGCGGCTGGAGCTGCCCAAGACTACT
CAACCCGAATAAACTACATGAGCGCGGGACCCCACATGATATCCCGGGTCAACGGAATCCGCGCCCACCG
AAACCGAATTCTCTTGGAACAGGCGGCTATTACCACCACACCTCGTAATAACCTTAATCCCCGTAGTTGG
CCCGCTGCCCTGGTGTACCAGGAAAGTCCCGCTCCCACCACTGTGGTACTTCCCAGAGACGCCCAGGCCG
AAGTTCAGATGACTAACTCAGGGGCGCAGCTTGCGGGCGGCTTTCGTCACAGGGTGCGGTCGCCCGGGCA
GGGTATAACTCACCTGACAATCAGAGGGCGAGGTATTCAGCTCAACGACGAGTCGGTGAGCTCCTCGCTT
GGTCTCCGTCCGGACGGGACATTTCAGATCGGCGGCGCCGGCCGTCCTTCATTCACGCCTCGTCAGGCAA
TCCTAACTCTGCAGACCTCGTCCTCTGAGCCGCGCTCTGGAGGCATTGGAACTCTGCAATTTATTGAGGA
GTTTGTGCCATCGGTCTACTTTAACCCCTTCTCGGGACCTCCCGGCCACTATCCGGATCAATTTATTCCT
AACTTTGACGCGGTAAAGGACTCGGCGGACGGCTACGACTGAATGTTAAGTGGAGAGGCAGAGCAACTGC
GCCTGAAACACCTGGTCCACTGTCGCCGCCACAAGTGCTTTGCCCGCGACTCCGGTGAGTTTTGCTACTT
TGAATTGCCCGAGGATCATATCGAGGGCCCGGCGCACGGCGTCCGGCTTACCGCCCAGGGAGAGCTTGCC
CGTAGCCTGATTCGGGAGTTTACCCAGCGCCCCCTGCTAGTTGAGCGGGACAGGGGACCCTGTGTTCTCA
CTGTGATTTGCAACTGTCCTAACCTTGGATTACATCAAGATCTTTGTTGCCATCTCTGTGCTGAGTATAA
TAAATACAGAAATTAAAATATACTGGGGCTCCTATCGCCATCCTGTAAACGCCACCGTCTTCACCCGCCC
AAGCAAACCAAGGCGAACCTTACCTGGTACTTTTAACATCTCTCCCTCTGTGATTTACAACAGTTTCAAC
CCAGACGGAGTGAGTCTACGAGAGAACCTCTCCGAGCTCAGCTACTCCATCAGAAAAAACACCACCCTCC
TTACCTGCCGGGAACGTACGAGTGCGTCACCGGCCGCTGCACCACACCTACCGCCTGACCGTAAACCAGA
CTTTTTCCGGACAGACCTCAATAACTCTGTTTACCAGAACAGGAGGTGAGCTTAGAAAACCCTTAGGGTA
TTAGGCCAAAGGCGCAGCTACTGTGGGGTTTATGAACAATTCAAGCAACTCTACGGGCTATTCTAATTCA
GGTTTCTCTAGAAATGGACGGAATTATTACAGAGCAGCGCCTGCTAGAAAGACGCAGGGCAGCGGCCGAG
CAACAGCGCATGAATCAAGAGCTCCAAGACATGGTTAACTTGCACCAGTGCAAAAGGGGTATCTTTTGTC
TGGTAAAGCAGGCCAAAGTCACCTACGACAGTAATACCACCGGACACCGCCTTAGCTACAAGTTGCCAAC
CAAGCGTCAGAAATTGGTGGTCATGGTGGGAGAAAAGCCCATTACCATAACTCAGCACTCGGTAGAAACC
GAAGGCTGCATTCACTCACCTTGTCAAGGACCTGAGGATCTCTGCACCCTTATTAAGACCCTGTGCGGTC
TCAAAGATCTTATTCCCTTTAACTAATAAAAAAAAATAATAAAGCATCACTTACTTAAAATCAGTTAGCA
AATTTCTGTCCAGTTTATTCAGCAGCACCTCCTTGCCCTCCTCCCAGCTCTGGTATTGCAGCTTCCTCCT
GGCTGCAAACTTTCTCCACAATCTAAATGGAATGTCAGTTTCCTCCTGTTCCTGTCCATCCGCACCCACT
ATCTTCATGTTGTTGCAGATGAAGCGCGCAAGACCGTCTGAAGATACCTTCAACCCCGTGTATCCATATG
ACACGGAAACCGGTCCTCCAACTGTGCCTTTTCTTACTCCTCCCTTTGTATCCCCCAATGGGTTTCAAGA
GAGTCCCCCTGGGGTACTCTCTTTGCGCCTATCCGAACCTCTAGTTACCTCCAATGGCATGCTTGCGCTC
AAAATGGGCAACGGCCTCTCTCTGGACGAGGCCGGCAACCTTACCTCCCAAAATGTAACCACTGTGAGCC
CACCTCTCAAAAAAACCAAGTCAAACATAAACCTGGAAATATCTGCACCCCTCACAGTTACCTCAGAAGC
CCTAACTGTGGCTGCCGCCGCACCTCTAATGGTCGCGGGCAACACACTCACCATGCAATCACAGGCCCCG
CTAACCGTGCACGACTCCAAACTTAGCATTGCCACCCAAGGACCCCTCACAGTGTCAGAAGGAAAGCTAG
CCCTGCAAACATCAGGCCCCCTCACCACCACCGATAGCAGTACCCTTACTATCACTGCCTCACCCCCTCT
AACTACTGCCACTGGTAGCTTGGGCATTGACTTGAAAGAGCCCATTTATACACAAAATGGAAAACTAGGA
CTAAAGTACGGGGCTCCTTTGCATGTAACAGACGACCTAAACACTTTGACCGTAGCAACTGGTCCAGGTG
TGACTATTAATAATACTTCCTTGCAAACTAAAGTTACTGGAGCCTTGGGTTTTGATTCACAAGGCAATAT
GCAACTTAATGTAGCAGGAGGACTAAGGATTGATTCTCAAAACAGACGCCTTATACTTGATGTTAGTTAT
CCGTTTGATGCTCAAAACCAACTAAATCTAAGACTAGGACAGGGCCCTCTTTTTATAAACTCAGCCCACA
ACTTGGATATTAACTACAACAAAGGCCTTTACTTGTTTACAGCTTCAAACAATTCCAAAAAGCTTGAGGT
TAACCTAAGCACTGCCAAGGGGTTGATGTTTGACGCTACAGCCATAGCCATTAATGCAGGAGATGGGCTT
GAATTTGGTTCACCTAATGCACCAAACACAAATCCCCTCAAAACAAAAATTGGCCATGGCCTAGAATTTG
ATTCAAACAAGGCTATGGTTCCTAAACTAGGAACTGGCCTTAGTTTTGACAGCACAGGTGCCATTACAGT
AGGAAACAAAAATAATGATAAGCTAACTTTGTGGACCACACCAGCTCCATCTCCTAACTGTAGACTAAAT
GCAGAGAAAGATGCTAAACTCACTTTGGTCTTAACAAAATGTGGCAGTCAAATACTTGCTACAGTTTCAG
TTTTGGCTGTTAAAGGCAGTTTGGCTCCAATATCTGGAACAGTTCAAAGTGCTCATCTTATTATAAGATT
TGACGAAAATGGAGTGCTACTAAACAATTCCTTCCTGGACCCAGAATATTGGAACTTTAGAAATGGAGAT
CTTACTGAAGGCACAGCCTATACAAACGCTGTTGGATTTATGCCTAACCTATCAGCTTATCCAAAATCTC
ACGGTAAAACTGCCAAAAGTAACATTGTCAGTCAAGTTTACTTAAACGGAGACAAAACTAAACCTGTAAC
ACTAACCATTACACTAAACGGTACACAGGAAACAGGAGACACAACTCCAAGTGCATACTCTATGTCATTT
TCATGGGACTGGTCTGGCCACAACTACATTAATGAAATATTTGCCACATCCTCTTACACTTTTTCATACA
TTGCCCAAGAATAAAGAATCGTTTGTGTTATGTTTCAACGTGTTTATTTTTCAATTGCAGAAAATTTCGA
ATCATTTTTCATTCAGTAGTATAGCCCCACCACCACATAGCTTATACAGATCACCGTACCTTAATCAAAC
TCACAGAACCCTAGTATTCAACCTGCCACCTCCCTCCCAACACACAGAGTACACAGTCCTTTCTCCCCGG
CTGGCCTTAAAAAGCATCATATCATGGGTAACAGACATATTCTTAGGTGTTATATTCCACACGGTTTCCT
GTCGAGCCAAACGCTCATCAGTGATATTAATAAACTCCCCGGGCAGCTCACTTAAGTTCATGTCGCTGTC
CAGCTGCTGAGCCACAGGCTGCTGTCCAACTTGCGGTTGCTTAACGGGCGGCGAAGGAGAAGTCCACGCC
TACATGGGGGTAGAGTCATAATCGTGCATCAGGATAGGGCGGTGGTGCTGCAGCAGCGCGCGAATAAACT
GCTGCCGCCGCCGCTCCGTCCTGCAGGAATACAACATGGCAGTGGTCTCCTCAGCGATGATTCGCACCGC
CCGCAGCATAAGGCGCCTTGTCCTCCGGGCACAGCAGCGCACCCTGATCTCACTTAAATCAGCACAGTAA
CTGCAGCACAGCACCACAATATTGTTCAAAATCCCACAGTGCAAGGCGCTGTATCCAAAGCTCATGGCGG
GGACCACAGAACCCACGTGGCCATCATACCACAAGCGCAGGTAGATTAAGTGGCGACCCCTCATAAACAC
GCTGGACATAAACATTACCTCTTTTGGCATGTTGTAATTCACCACCTCCCGGTACCATATAAACCTCTGA
TTAAACATGGCGCCATCCACCACCATCCTAAACCAGCTGGCCAAAACCTGCCCGCCGGCTATACACTGCA
GGGAACCGGGACTGGAACAATGACAGTGGAGAGCCCAGGACTCGTAACCATGGATCATCATGCTCGTCAT
GATATCAATGTTGGCACAACACAGGCACACGTGCATACACTTCCTCAGGATTACAAGCTCCTCCCGCGTT
AGAACCATATCCCAGGGAACAACCCATTCCTGAATCAGCGTAAATCCCACACTGCAGGGAAGACCTCGCA
CGTAACTCACGTTGTGCATTGTCAAAGTGTTACATTCGGGCAGCAGCGGATGATCCTCCAGTATGGTAGC
GCGGGTTTCTGTCTCAAAAGGAGGTAGACGATCCCTACTGTACGGAGTGCGCCGAGACAACCGAGATCGT
GTTGGTCGTAGTGTCATGCCAAATGGAACGCCGGACGTAGTCATATTTCCTGAAGCAAAACCAGGTGCGG
GCGTGACAAACAGATCTGCGTCTCCGGTCTCGCCGCTTAGATCGCTCTGTGTAGTAGTTGTAGTATATCC
ACTCTCTCAAAGCATCCAGGCGCCCCCTGGCTTCGGGTTCTATGTAAACTCCTTCATGCGCCGCTGCCCT
GATAACATCCACCACCGCAGAATAAGCCACACCCAGCCAACCTACACATTCGTTCTGCGAGTCACACACG
GGAGGAGCGGGAAGAGCTGGAAGAACCATGTTTTTTTTTTTATTCCAAAAGATTATCCAAAACCTCAAAA
TGAAGATCTATTAAGTGAACGCGCTCCCCTCCGGTGGCGTGGTCAAACTCTACAGCCAAAGAACAGATAA
TGGCATTTGTAAGATGTTGCACAATGGCTTCCAAAAGGCAAACGGCCCTCACGTCCAAGTGGACGTAAAG
GCTAAACCCTTCAGGGTGAATCTCCTCTATAAACATTCCAGCACCTTCAACCATGCCCAAATAATTCTCA
TCTCGCCACCTTCTCAATATATCTCTAAGCAAATCCCGAATATTAAGTCCGGCCATTGTAAAAATCTGCT
CCAGAGCGCCCTCCACCTTCAGCCTCAAGCAGCGAATCATGATTGCAAAAATTCAGGTTCCTCACAGACC
TGTATAAGATTCAAAAGCGGAACATTAACAAAAATACCGCGATCCCGTAGGTCCCTTCGCAGGGCCAGCT
GAACATAATCGTGCAGGTCTGCACGGACCAGCGCGGCCACTTCCCCGCCAGGAACCTTGACAAAAGAACC
CACACTGATTATGACACGCATACTCGGAGCTATGCTAACCAGCGTAGCCCCGATGTAAGCTTTGTTGCAT
GGGCGGCGATATAAAATGCAAGGTGCTGCTCAAAAAATCAGGCAAAGCCTCGCGCAAAAAAGAAAGCACA
TCGTAGTCATGCTCATGCAGATAAAGGCAGGTAAGCTCCGGAACCACCACAGAAAAAGACACCATTTTTC
TCTCAAACATGTCTGCGGGTTTCTGCATAAACACAAAATAAAATAACAAAAAAACATTTAAACATTAGAA
GCCTGTCTTACAACAGGAAAAACAACCCTTATAAGCATAAGACGGACTACGGCCATGCCGGCGTGACCGT
AAAAAAACTGGTCACCGTGATTAAAAAGCACCACCGACAGCTCCTCGGTCATGTCCGGAGTCATAATGTA
AGACTCGGTAAACACATCAGGTTGATTCACATCGGTCAGTGCTAAAAAGCGACCGAAATAGCCCGGGGGA
ATACATACCCGCAGGCGTAGAGACAACATTACAGCCCCCATAGGAGGTATAACAAAATTAATAGGAGAGA
AAAACACATAAACACCTGAAAAACCCTCCTGCCTAGGCAAAATAGCACCCTCCCGCTCCAGAACAACATA
CAGCGCTTCCACAGCGGCAGCCATAACAGTCAGCCTTACCAGTAAAAAAGAAAACCTATTAAAAAAACAC
CACTCGACACGGCACCAGCTCAATCAGTCACAGTGTAAAAAAGGGCCAAGTGCAGAGCGAGTATATATAG
GACTAAAAAATGACGTAACGGTTAAAGTCCACAAAAAACACCCAGAAAACCGCACGCGAACCTACGCCCA
GAAACGAAAGCCAAAAAACCCACAACTTCCTCAAATCGTCACTTCCGTTTTCCCACGTTACGTCACTTCC
CATTTTAAGAAAACTACAATTCCCAACACATACAAGTTACTCCGCCCTAAAACCTACGTCACCCGCCCCG
TTCCCACGCCCCGCGCCACGTCACAAACTCCACCCCCTCATTATCATATTGGCTTCAATCCAAAATAAGG
TATATTATTGATGATGTTAATTAATTTAAATCCGCATGCGATATCGAGCTCTCCCGGGAATTCGGATCTG
CGACGCGAGGCTGGATGGCCTTCCCCATTATGATTCTTCTCGCTTCCGGCGGCATCGGGATGCCCGCGTT
GCAGGCCATGCTGTCCAGGCAGGTAGATGACGACCATCAGGGACAGCTTCACGGCCAGCAAAAGGCCAGG
AACCGTAAAAAGGCCGCGTTGCTGGCGTTTTTCCATAGGCTCCGCCCCCCTGACGAGCATCACAAAAATC
GACGCTCAAGTCAGAGGTGGCGAAACCCGACAGGACTATAAAGATACCAGGCGTTTCCCCCTGGAAGCTC
CCTCGTGCGCTCTCCTGTTCCGACCCTGCCGCTTACCGGATACCTGTCCGCCTTTCTCCCTTCGGGAAGC
GTGGCGCTTTCTCAATGCTCACGCTGTAGGTATCTCAGTTCGGTGTAGGTCGTTCGCTCCAAGCTGGGCT
GTGTGCACGAACCCCCCGTTCAGCCCGACCGCTGCGCCTTATCCGGTAACTATCGTCTTGAGTCCAACCC
GGTAAGACACGACTTATCGCCACTGGCAGCAGCCACTGGTAACAGGATTAGCAGAGCGAGGTATGTAGGC
GGTGCTACAGAGTTCTTGAAGTGGTGGCCTAACTACGGCTACACTAGAAGGACAGTATTTGGTATCTGCG
CTCTGCTGAAGCCAGTTACCTTCGGAAAAAGAGTTGGTAGCTCTTGATCCGGCAAACAAACCACCGCTGG
TAGCGGTGGTTTTTTTGTTTGCAAGCAGCAGATTACGCGCAGAAAAAAAGGATCTCAAGAAGATCCTTTG
ATCTTTTCTACGGGGTCTGACGCTCAGTGGAACGAAAACTCACGTTAAGGGATTTTGGTCATGAGATTAT
CAAAAAGGATCTTCACCTAGATCCTTTTAAATCAATCTAAAGTATATATGAGTAAACTTGGTCTGACAGT
TACCAATGCTTAATCAGTGAGGCACCTATCTCAGCGATCTGTCTATTTCGTTCATCCATAGTTGCCTGAC
TCCCCGTCGTGTAGATAACTACGATACGGGAGGGCTTACCATCTGGCCCCAGTGCTGCAATGATACCGCG
AGACCCACGCTCACCGGCTCCAGATTTATCAGCAATAAACCAGCCAGCCGGAAGGGCCGAGCGCAGAAGT
GGTCCTGCAACTTTATCCGCCTCCATCCAGTCTATTAATTGTTGCCGGGAAGCTAGAGTAAGTAGTTCGC
CAGTTAATAGTTTGCGCAACGTTGTTGCCATTGNTGCAGGCATCGTGGTGTCACGCTCGTCGTTTGGTAT
GGCTTCATTCAGCTCCGGTTCCCAACGATCAAGGCGAGTTACATGATCCCCCATGTTGTGCAAAAAAGCG
GTTAGCTCCTTCGGTCCTCCGATCGTTGTCAGAAGTAAGTTGGCCGCAGTGTTATCACTCATGGTTATGG
CAGCACTGCATAATTCTCTTACTGTCATGCCATCCGTAAGATGCTTTTCTGTGACTGGTGAGTACTCAAC
CAAGTCATTCTGAGAATAGTGTATGCGGCGACCGAGTTGCTCTTGCCCGGCGTCAACACGGGATAATACC
GCGCCACATAGCAGAACTTTAAAAGTGCTCATCATTGGAAAACGTTCTTCGGGGCGAAAACTCTCAAGGA
TCTTACCGCTGTTGAGATCCAGTTCGATGTAACCCACTCGTGCACCCAACTGATCTTCAGCATCTTTTAC
TTTCACCAGCGTTTCTGGGTGAGCAAAAACAGGAAGGCAAAATGCCGCAAAAAAGGGAATAAGGGCGACA
CGGAAATGTTGAATACTCATACTCTTCCTTTTTCAATATTATTGAAGCATTTATCAGGGTTATTGTCTCA
TGAGCGGATACATATTTGAATGTATTTAGAAAAATAAACAAATAGGGGTTCCGCGCACATTTCCCCGAAA
AGTGCCACCTGACGTCTAAGAAACCATTATTATCATGACATTAACCTATAAAAATAGGCGTATCACGAGG
CCCTTTCGTCTTCAAGGATCCGAATTCCCGGGAGAGCTCGATATCGCATGCGGATTTAAATTAATTAA
Features (pLannotate 1.2.2; 53 found; start..end, strand, type, name):
      1..103     +  repeat_region  ITR: inverted terminal repeat of human adenovirus serotype 5 inverted
    191..341     +  misc_signal    Ad5 Ψ: packaging signal for adenovirus serotype 5
    532..576     -  misc_feature   bom (fragment): basis of mobility region from pBR322
    731..1110    +  enhancer       CMV enhancer: human cytomegalovirus immediate early enhancer
   1111..1314    +  promoter       CMV promoter: human cytomegalovirus (CMV) immediate early promoter
   1310..1343    +  LTR            5' LTR (truncated) (fragment): truncated 5' long terminal repeat (LTR) from HIV-1
   1359..1377    +  promoter       T7 promoter: promoter for bacteriophage T7 RNA polymerase
   1407..1431    +  protein_bind   attB1: mutant version of attB; recombination site for the Gateway® BP reaction BP Clonase™
   1570..1600    +  CDS            mTFP1 (fragment): monomeric teal (cyan) fluorescent protein (Ai et al., 2006) mammalian codon-optimized
   1616..2296    +  CDS            mTFP1: mTFP1 is a basic (constitutively fluorescent) cyan fluorescent protein published in 2006, derived from Clavularia sp.. It has low acid sensitivity.
   2255..2575    +  CDS            Pak2 (fragment): PAK2_MOUSE - Experimental evidence at protein level: Swiss-Prot protein existence level 1. Serine/threonine protein kinase that plays a role in a variety of different signaling pathways including cytoskeleton regulation, cell motility, cell cycle progression, apoptosis or proliferation. Acts as downstream effector of the small GTPases CDC42 and RAC1. Activation by the binding of active CDC42 and RAC1 results in a conformational change and a subsequent autophosphorylation on several serine and/or threonine residues. Full-length PAK2 stimulates cell survival and cell growth. Phosphorylates MAPK4
   2758..2788    +  CDS            VC155 (fragment): C-terminal fragment of mVenus for use in bimolecular fluorescence complementation (BiFC) (Kodama and Hu, 2010)
   2804..3499    +  CDS            mVenus-Q69M (sequence partly withheld): mVenus-Q69M is a basic (constitutively fluorescent) yellow fluorescent protein published in 2010, derived from Aequorea victoria. It is reported to be a very rapidly-maturing monomer.
   3497..4073    +  CDS            Rac1 (fragment) (sequence partly withheld): human Rac family small GTPase 1
   4085..4102    +  CDS            6xHis: 6xHis affinity tag
   4117..4185    +  CDS            HBB (fragment): HBB_PONPY - Experimental evidence at transcript level: Swiss-Prot protein existence level 2. Involved in oxygen transport from the lung to the various peripheral tissues. From Pongo pygmaeus (Bornean orangutan).
   4218..4242    -  protein_bind   attB2: mutant version of attB; recombination site for the Gateway® BP reaction BP Clonase™
   4268..4309    +  CDS            V5 tag: epitope tag from simian virus 5
   4393..4441    +  polyA_signal   HSV TK poly(A) signal: herpes simplex virus thymidine kinase polyadenylation signal (Cole and Stacy, 1985)
   4723..5142    +  CDS            IX: CAP9_ADE05 - Experimental evidence at protein level: Swiss-Prot protein existence level 1. Structural component of the virion that acts as a cement protein on the capsid exterior and forms triskelion structures consisting of three molecules that stabilize three hexon trimers at the center of each icosahedral facet and fixes the peripentonal hexons. Dispensable for assembly. During virus entry, recruits the anterograde motor kinesin-1 to the capsid docked at the nuclear pore complex thereby subjecting the docked capsid to a pulling force. The resulting tension leads to capsid disruption, disper
   5229..6458    -  CDS            IVa2 (fragment): PKG1_ADEM1 - Protein inferred from homology: Swiss-Prot protein existence level 3. Component of the packaging machinery which encapsidates the viral DNA into preformed capsids and transcriptional activator of the viral major late promoter (MLP). Binds, along with packaging proteins 2 and 3, to the specific packaging sequence on the left end of viral genomic DNA and displays ATPase activity thereby providing the power stroke of the packaging machinery. The activity of packaging protein IVa2 is stimulated by protein 33K which acts as a terminase. May be the protein that pumps DNA into the capsid
   6314..9481    -  CDS            POL: DPOL_ADE05 - Experimental evidence at protein level: Swiss-Prot protein existence level 1. Eukaryotic-type DNA polymerase involved in viral genomic replication. DNA synthesis is protein primed, and acts in a strand displacement replication. Assembles in complex with viral pTP, DBP, host NFIA and host POU2F1/OCT1 on viral origin of replication. The polymerase covalently transfers dCMP onto pTP, thereby initiating complementary strand synthesis. From Human adenovirus C serotype 5 (HAdV-5) (Human adenovirus 5).
   9700..11703   -  CDS            PTP: TERM_ADE05 - Experimental evidence at protein level: Swiss-Prot protein existence level 1. Protein covalently bound to the viral DNA that acts as a primer for viral genomic replication by DNA strand displacement. Assembles on the viral origin of replication in an initiation complex with viral polymerase, DBP, host NFIA and host POU2F1/OCT1. During initiation, the polymerase covalently couples the first dCTP with Ser- 580 of pTP. The terminal protein stimulates the template activity over 20 fold compared to protein-free templates. Neo-synthesized viral genomes are linked to two preterminal prot
  11734..11890   +  ncRNA          VA: Accession: RF00102 - VA RNA
  11989..12146   +  ncRNA          VA: Accession: RF00102 - VA RNA
  12164..13408   +  CDS            L1: PKG3_ADE05 - Experimental evidence at protein level: Swiss-Prot protein existence level 1. Involved in viral genome packaging through its interaction with packaging proteins 1 and 2. After proteolytic cleavage by adenovirus protease, L1 52/55k protein is removed from the capsid during viral maturation. From Human adenovirus C serotype 5 (HAdV-5) (Human adenovirus 5).
  13432..15186   +  CDS            CAP3_ADE05: Experimental evidence at protein level: Swiss-Prot protein existence level 1. Structural component of the virion that acts as a cement protein on the capsid exterior and which mediates the interactions between the hexons, including the peripentonal hexons, and reaches all the way to the penton vertices. Two hexon linking proteins IIIa, one from each facet, stabilize the unique edge interface between a pair of facets. As the virus enters the host cell, hexon linking proteins IIIa are shed concomitant with virion acidification in the endosome. During virus assembly, seems to play a role in the s
  15270..16982   +  CDS            L2: CAPSP_ADE05 - Experimental evidence at protein level: Swiss-Prot protein existence level 1. Major capsid protein that self-associates to form penton base pentamers, each in the shape of a pentagon, situated at the 12 vertices of the pseudo T=25 capsid. Involved in virus secondary attachment to host cell after initial attachment by the fiber protein. Binds host integrin heterodimer ITGAV-ITGB5 (alphaV-beta5) thereby triggering clathrin-mediated endocytosis of virions. Mediates initial virus attachment to CXADR-negative cells. Binding to integrins ITGAV-ITGB5 also seems to induce macropinocytosi
  16992..17585   +  CDS            L2: NP_ADE02 - Experimental evidence at protein level: Swiss-Prot protein existence level 1. Plays a role in the inhibition of host immune response within the nucleus. Interacts with cellular nucleosomes and immobilizes the host immune danger signal HMGB1 on chromatin. In turn, prevents HMGB1 release out of the cell and thus decreases inflammation. Plays also a role in the wrapping and condensation of the viral DNA. May also promote viral genome import into the nucleus. From Human adenovirus C serotype 2 (HAdV-2) (Human adenovirus 2).
  17658..18761   +  CDS            L2: CORE5_ADE05 - Experimental evidence at protein level: Swiss-Prot protein existence level 1. Associates loosely with the viral DNA to form an outer shell around the nucleoprotein-DNA complex and links it with the capsid by binding the endosome lysis protein. Dissociates from the viral genome during entry. Might be involved in nuclear capsid assembly of the viral particles through its association with NPM1/nucleophosmin. From Human adenovirus C serotype 5 (HAdV-5) (Human adenovirus 5).
  18792..19031   +  CDS            COR10_ADE02: Experimental evidence at protein level: Swiss-Prot protein existence level 1. [Pre-core protein X]: Interacts with the viral DNA and aids in tightly condensing it within the capsid. Cleavage of pre-core protein X may serve to partially relax this structure within the mature virion prior to its entry into the nucleus. From Human adenovirus C serotype 2 (HAdV-2) (Human adenovirus 2).
  19117..19866   +  CDS            L3: CAP6_ADE05 - Experimental evidence at protein level: Swiss-Prot protein existence level 1. [Protease cofactor]: Cofactor that activates the viral protease. Binds to viral protease in a 1:1 ratio. From Human adenovirus C serotype 5 (HAdV-5) (Human adenovirus 5).
  19956..22811   +  CDS            L3 (sequence partly withheld): CAPSH_ADE05 - Experimental evidence at protein level: Swiss-Prot protein existence level 1. Major capsid protein that self-associates to form 240 hexon trimers, each in the shape of a hexagon, building most of the pseudo T=25 capsid. Assembled into trimeric units with the help of the chaperone shutoff protein. Transported by pre-protein VI to the nucleus where it associates with other structural proteins to form an empty capsid. Might be involved, through its interaction with host dyneins, in the intracellular microtubule-dependent transport of incoming viral capsid to the nucleus. From Human
  22847..23458   +  CDS            L3: PRO_ADE05 - Experimental evidence at transcript level: Swiss-Prot protein existence level 2. Cleaves viral precursor proteins (pTP, pIIIa, pVI, pVII, pVIII, and pX) inside newly assembled particles giving rise to mature virions. Protease complexed to its cofactor slides along the viral DNA to specifically locate and cleave the viral precursors. Mature virions have a weakened organization compared to the unmature virions, thereby facilitating subsequent uncoating. Without maturation, the particle lacks infectivity and is unable to uncoat. Late in adenovirus infection, in the cytoplasm, may part
  23560..25146   -  CDS            DBP: DNB2_ADE05 - Experimental evidence at protein level: Swiss-Prot protein existence level 1. Plays a role in the elongation phase of viral strand displacement replication by unwinding the template in an ATP- independent fashion, employing its capacity to form multimers. Also enhances the rate of initiation. Released from template upon second strand synthesis. Assembles in complex with viral pTP, viral pol, host NFIA and host POU2F1/OCT1 on viral origin of replication. Covers the whole ssDNA genome during synthesis. The complementary strand synthesis induces its relese from DNA template. May inhi
  25175..27595   +  CDS            L4: SHUT_ADE05 - Experimental evidence at protein level: Swiss-Prot protein existence level 1. Protein that inhibits host translation while promoting late viral translation by ribosome shunting. Blocks host cap-dependent translation by binding to eIF4G, displacing MKNK1 from cap initiation complexes and preventing EIF4E phosphorylation. Binds to the tripartite leader sequence of viral late mRNAs and recruits host eIF4G, PABPC1/poly-A binding protein and 40S ribosomes subunits on viral mRNAs, allowing ribosome shunting and efficient translation of late viral mRNAs even though conventional translati
  27808..28197   +  CDS            SF33K_ADE02 (fragment): Experimental evidence at protein level: Swiss-Prot protein existence level 1. Probably functions as the small terminase that is part of the molecular motor that translocates genomic DNA in empty capsid during DNA packaging. This motor is located at a unique vertex and comprises at least the IVa2 ATPase, the small terminase 33K and probably a portal. Forms a ring-like structure of about 17 nm in which genomic DNA is translocated into the capsid. Stimulates IVa2 ATPase activity in the presence of the viral genome. Once the DNA is packaged, the terminase detaches: the 33K protein is present in th
  28288..28968   +  CDS            L4: CAP8_ADE05 - Experimental evidence at protein level: Swiss-Prot protein existence level 1. [Hexon-linking protein-C]: Structural component of the virion that acts as a cement protein on the capsid interior and which glue the peripentonal hexons and group-of-nine hexons together. From Human adenovirus C serotype 5 (HAdV-5) (Human adenovirus 5).
  28972..29292   +  CDS            E312_ADE02: Experimental evidence at protein level: Swiss-Prot protein existence level 1. From Human adenovirus C serotype 2 (HAdV-2) (Human adenovirus 2).
  29707..30072   +  CDS            E3145_ADE02: Experimental evidence at protein level: Swiss-Prot protein existence level 1. May prevent Nf-kappaB activation by immune signals like Tumor necrosis factor, presumably by inhibiting NFKB1 dimer DNA-binding. May act directly at the TNF receptor to inhibit signaling. From Human adenovirus C serotype 2 (HAdV-2) (Human adenovirus 2).
  30103..30267   -  CDS            UXP_ADE05 (fragment): Experimental evidence at transcript level: Swiss-Prot protein existence level 2. Might play a role in viral replication since it is associated with viral replication centers. Seems to have an effect on DBP localization. From Human adenovirus C serotype 5 (HAdV-5) (Human adenovirus 5).
  30278..32020   +  CDS            SPIKE_ADE05: Experimental evidence at protein level: Swiss-Prot protein existence level 1. Forms spikes that protrude from each vertex of the icosahedral capsid. Interacts with host coxsackievirus and adenovirus receptor CXADR located at the cell tight junctions to provide virion initial attachment to target cell. The fiber protein binds to CXADR with a higher affinity than CXADR binds to itself, thereby blocking the cell-cell adhesion function of CXADR dimers and leading to local disruption of the tight junction. Fiber protein present on neo- synthesized particles may thus disrupt the junctional integrity
  32153..32230   -  CDS            E417_ADE03: Protein predicted: Swiss-Prot protein existence level 4. From Human adenovirus B serotype 3 (HAdV-3) (Human adenovirus 3).
  32432..33313   -  CDS            E434_ADE02: Experimental evidence at protein level: Swiss-Prot protein existence level 1. Plays a major role to prevent cellular inhibition of viral genome replication by nuclear bodies. Assembles an SCF-like E3 ubiquitin ligase complex based on the cellular proteins ELOB, ELOC, CUL5 and RBX1, in cooperation with viral E1B-55K. This viral RING-type ligase ubiquitinates cellular substrates prior to proteasomal degradation: p53/TP53, LIG4, MRE11-RAD50-NBS1 (MRN) complex, ITGA3, DAXX and BLM. From Human adenovirus C serotype 2 (HAdV-2) (Human adenovirus 2).
  33592..33939   -  CDS            E411_ADE05: Experimental evidence at protein level: Swiss-Prot protein existence level 1. From Human adenovirus C serotype 5 (HAdV-5) (Human adenovirus 5).
  33939..34181   -  CDS            E4RF2_ADE02 (fragment): Protein predicted: Swiss-Prot protein existence level 4. From Human adenovirus C serotype 2 (HAdV-2) (Human adenovirus 2).
  34168..34329   -  CDS            E4RF2_ADE02 (fragment): Protein predicted: Swiss-Prot protein existence level 4. From Human adenovirus C serotype 2 (HAdV-2) (Human adenovirus 2).
  34380..34763   -  CDS            E4RF1_ADE02: Experimental evidence at protein level: Swiss-Prot protein existence level 1. May modulate tight-junctions functions of infected cells through interactions with PDZ proteins. E4 ORF1 has ben show for Adenovirus 9 to interact with protein involved in tight junction regulation. May play a role in mTOR activation by activating PI3- kinase, thus overriding cellular checkpoint for translation. From Human adenovirus C serotype 2 (HAdV-2) (Human adenovirus 2).
  35073..35175   -  repeat_region  ITR: inverted terminal repeat of human adenovirus serotype 5 inverted
  35229..35350   +  CDS            TcR (fragment): tetracycline efflux protein; tet; confers resistance to tetracycline
  35399..35987   -  rep_origin     ori: high-copy-number ColE1/pMB1/pBR322/pUC origin of replication
  36139..36999   -  CDS            AmpR: β-lactamase; bla; confers resistance to ampicillin, carbenicillin, and related antibiotics
  37000..37104   -  promoter       AmpR promoter: bla
