[The description below was written by a language model from this plasmid's Addgene catalogue record and pLannotate feature annotations shown in this document.]
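Description:
pAD/CMV/V5-DEST-Rac1-2G is a roughly 37.3 kb adenoviral expression plasmid built on the Invitrogen pAd/CMV/V5-DEST Gateway destination backbone, made for producing recombinant adenovirus that delivers a second-generation Rac1 FRET biosensor to mammalian cells. The bacterial portion is small: a ColE1/pUC-type origin and an ampicillin-resistance gene with its own promoter, lying outside the viral genome. The catalogue lists the plasmid as low copy. The rest is a human adenovirus serotype 5 genome bounded by the two inverted terminal repeats, with the Ad5 packaging signal next to the left ITR. The annotation picks up the viral polymerase, preterminal protein, DNA-binding protein, VA RNAs, the late capsid and core proteins (hexon, penton base, fiber, IIIa, VI, VIII, IX), the protease and E4 open reading frames. No E1 genes are annotated; the expression cassette sits at the left end where E1 would normally lie, and only a couple of E3 reading frames are detected.

The cassette consists of the CMV immediate-early enhancer and promoter, a T7 promoter, and the insert flanked by attB1 and attB2 sites left by Gateway recombination, followed by the backbone V5 tag sequence and an HSV TK polyadenylation signal. The synthetic single-chain sensor reads, in order, mTFP1 (teal donor), a segment matching a PAK-family kinase, an effector that binds active Rac1, then a Venus-type yellow acceptor and human Rac1. Binding of activated Rac1 to the PAK segment would change the conformation and thus the energy transfer between the two fluorophores. The catalogue records an N-terminal His-Myc tag, whereas the feature table places a 6xHis match downstream of Rac1 and annotates no Myc tag. The sensor reports Rac1 activity in live cells after adenoviral transduction.
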