Addgene plasmid #66112: pAD/CMV/V5-DEST-Rac1-2G
Purpose: Second generation Rac1 FRET biosensor for adenovirus production
Depositing lab: Olivier Pertz. Depositing organization: University of Basel. Publication: SrGAP2-Dependent Integration of Membrane Geometry and Slit-Robo-Repulsive Cues Regulates Fibroblast Contact Inhibition of Locomotion. Fritz RD, Menshykau D, Martin K, Reimann A, Pontelli V, Pertz O. Dev Cell. 2015 Sep 29. pii: S1534-5807(15)00582-1. doi: 10.1016/j.devcel.2015.09.002. PubMed 26439400.
Backbone
  Vector backbone: pAd/CMV/V5-DEST
  Backbone manufacturer: Invitrogen
  Backbone size w/o insert (bp): 36686
  Total vector size (bp): 37257
  Vector type: Mammalian Expression, Adenoviral
Growth in bacteria
  Bacterial resistance: Ampicillin, 100 μg/mL
  Growth temperature: 37°C
  Growth strain: NEB Stable
  Copy number: Low Copy
Gene/Insert
  Gene/Insert name: Second generation Rac1 FRET biosensor (alt name: Rac1-2G)
  Species: Synthetic
  Insert size (bp): 2576
  Promoter: CMV
  Tag / fusion protein: His-Myc (N terminal on insert)
  Cloning method: Gateway Cloning
  Sequencing primers: 5′ TAATACGACTCACTATAGGG; 3′ ACCGAGGAGAGGGTTAGGGAT
Terms and licenses: Academic/Nonprofit Terms; Industry Terms: Not Available to Industry
How to cite: pAD/CMV/V5-DEST-Rac1-2G was a gift from Olivier Pertz (Addgene plasmid # 66112 ; http://n2t.net/addgene:66112 ; RRID:Addgene_66112)
