>Addgene plasmid #66112 | pAD/CMV/V5-DEST-Rac1-2G | addgene partial sequence | sequence record 116239 | TK-pA-R 5'-ttgtctccttccgtgtttca-3'
CGCGGGCCCTCTAGATCAACCACTTTGTACAAGAAAGCTGGGTCTAGATATCTCGAGTGCGGCCGCTCGA
TCTCAGTGGTATTTGTGAGCCAGGGCATTGGCCACACCAGCCACCACCTTCTGATAGGCAGCCTGCACCT
GAGGTTAATCACTTAGTGATGGTGATGGTGATGGTGGTGCTCGAGTCACAACAGCAGGCATTTTCTCTTC
CTCTTCTTCACGGGAGGCGGGCA
[407 nt withheld, positions 234-640]
