>Addgene plasmid #66112 | pAD/CMV/V5-DEST-Rac1-2G | addgene partial sequence | sequence record 117284 | CMV-F 5'-CGCAAATGGGCGGTAGGCGTG-3'
CTCTCTGGCTAACTAGAGAACCCACTGCTTACTGGCTTATCGAAATTAATACGACTCACTATAGGGAGAC
CCAAGCTGGCTAGTTAAGCTATCAACAAGTTTGTACAAAAAAGCAGGCTTTAAAGGAACCAATTCAGTCG
ACTGGATCCGGTTATTGTGCTGTCTCATCATTTTGGCAAAGAATTGGATCGGACCGAAATTAATACGACT
CACTATAGGGGAATTGTGAGCGGATAACAATTCCCCGGAGCTTAATCCGGGACCTTTAATTCAACCCAAC
ACAATATATTATAGTTAAATAAGAATTATTATCAAATCATTTGTATATTATAAAATACTATACTGTAAAT
TACATTTTATTTACAATCAAAGGAGATATACCATGGCACACCATCACCACCATCACGGNAGCGGGGAGCA
GAAACTAATATCAGAGGAGGATCTTGGCTCAGGATCCTCCACCGACGGCATGGACGAGCTGTACAAGGGT
GCTAGCGGAGGAATGGTGAGCAAGGGCGAGGAGACCACAATGGGCGTAATCAAGCCCGACATGAANATCA
AGCTGAAGATGGAGGGCAACGTGAATGGCCACGCCTTCGTGATCGAGGGCGAGGGCGAGGGCAAGCCCTA
CGACGGCACCAACACCATCAACCTGGAGGTGAAGGAGGGAGCCCCCCTGCCCTTCTCCTACGACATTCTG
ACCACCGCGTTCGCCTACGGCAACAGGGCCTTCACCAAGTA
